# Supplementary material for: Targeted genetic manipulation and yeast-like evolutionary genomics in the green alga Auxenochlorella
Source: bioRxiv. 2025 Oct 23:2025.02.07.637104. Preprint. [Version 2] doi: 10.1101/2025.02.07.637104 (PMC12633428; doi:10.1101/2025.02.07.637104)
Supplement: Supplement 4 [file media-4.txt]

LOCUS       pJL50.4                 6474 bp    DNA     circular SYN 28-JUN-2025
DEFINITION  AMT1B-1 targeting vector, aph7'' selection, pJL50.4, complete
            sequence.
ACCESSION
VERSION     .
KEYWORDS    .
SOURCE      synthetic DNA construct
  ORGANISM  Auxenochlorella protothecoides x Auxenochlorella symbiontica.
REFERENCE   1  (bases 1 to 6474)
  AUTHORS   Lawrence Berkeley National Laboratory
  TITLE     Direct Submission
  JOURNAL   Exported Jun 24, 2024 from SnapGene 7.2.1 https://www.snapgene.com
FEATURES             Location/Qualifiers
     primer_bind     346..367
                     /standard_name="M13-F (-46)"
     primer_bind     372..388
                     /standard_name="M13-F (-20)"
     misc_feature    395..1489
                     /standard_name="AMT1B-1 5' flank"
     gene            <395..652
                     /standard_name="PDX2"
     CDS             <395..452
                     /product="Pyridoxal kinase"
                     /codon_start=2
                     /standard_name="PDX2 CDS"
     primer_bind     395..413
                     /standard_name="SM000613"
     primer_bind     1236..1255
                     /standard_name="SM000785"
     5'UTR           1281..>1489
                     /standard_name="AMT1B-1 5' UTR"
     primer_bind     complement(1473..1494)
                     /standard_name="JL50.4_Frg1-R1"
     primer_bind     1479..1513
                     /standard_name="JL50.4_Frg2-F1"
     misc_feature    1495..1813
                     /note="Geneious type: promoter"
                     /standard_name="HSP90A-1 promoter"
     gene            complement(<1495..1535)
                     /product="lncRNA"
                     /standard_name="UTEX250_A11.51625.1"
     5'UTR           1671..>1813
                     /standard_name="HSP90A-1 5' UTR"
     primer_bind     complement(1794..1831)
                     /standard_name="JL50.4_Frg2-R1"
     CDS             join(1814..1900,2046..2957)
                     /codon_start=1
                     /transl_table=0
                     /product="APHVII"
                     /note="hygromycin resistance marker"
                     /note="/NCBI Join Type=join"
                     /db_xref="GI:1029981174"
                     /protein_id="ANF29840.1"
                     /translation="MTQESLLLLDRIDSDDSYASLRNDQEFWEPLARRALEELGLPVP
                     PVLRVPGESTNPVLVGEPGPVIKLFGEHWCGPESLASESEAYAVLADAPVPVPRLLGR
                     GELRPGTGAWPWPYLVMSRMTGTTWRSAMDGTTDRNALLALARELGRVLGRLHRVPLT
                     GNTVLTPHSEVFPELLRERRAATVEDHRGWGYLSPRLLDRLEDWLPDVDTLLAGREPR
                     FVHGDLHGTNIFVDLAATEVTGIVDFTDVYAGDSRYSLVQLHLNAFRGDREILAALLD
                     GAQWKRTEDFARELLAFTFLHDFEVFEETPLDLSGFTDPEELAQFLWGPPDTAPGA"
                     /standard_name="APH7'' CDS"
     primer_bind     1814..1841
                     /standard_name="JL50.4_Frg1-F1"
     intron          1901..2045
                     /standard_name="Chlamydomonas reinhardtii RBCS2 intron 1"
     CDS             <2968..2979
                     /product="Ribulose-1,5-bisphosphate carboxylase/oxygenase
                     small subunit 2"
                     /standard_name="Chlamydomonas reinhardtii RBCS2 CDS"
     regulatory      2980..>3200
                     /note="Geneious type: terminator"
                     /note="/created by=Jeffrey Moseley"
                     /note="/modified by=Jeffrey Moseley"
                     /note="Geneious type: 3'UTR"
                     /standard_name="Chlamydomonas reinhardtii RBCS2 3' UTR"
     primer_bind     complement(3185..3215)
                     /standard_name="pJL50-Frg3-R1"
     primer_bind     3198..3222
                     /standard_name="pJL50-Frg1-F1"
     misc_feature    3207..4227
                     /note="/created_by=there"
                     /standard_name="AMT1B-1 3' flank"
     gene            join(<3207..3436,3598..4139)
                     /product="ammonium transporter 1B"
                     /standard_name="AMT1B-1"
     CDS             join(<3207..3436,3598..3767)
                     /product="ammonium transporter 1B"
                     /codon_start=2
                     /standard_name="AMT1B-1 CDS"
     primer_bind     3768..3787
                     /standard_name="SM000609"
     primer_bind     complement(4047..4066)
                     /standard_name="SM000786"
     primer_bind     complement(4208..4227)
                     /standard_name="SM000620"
     source          join(<4234..6467,6468..>388)
                     /organism="Cloning vector pUC19"
                     /mol_type="other DNA"
     primer_bind     complement(4259..4282)
                     /standard_name="M13-R (-46)"
     rep_origin      complement(4648..5236)
     misc_feature    complement(5407..6267)
                     /note="/created_by=Jeffrey Moseley"
                     /note="Geneious type: CDS"
                     /standard_name="bla CDS"
ORIGIN      
        1 tttcggtgat gacggtgaaa acctctgaca catgcagctc ccggagacgg tcacagcttg
       61 tctgtaagcg gatgccggga gcagacaagc ccgtcagggc gcgtcagcgg gtgttggcgg
      121 gtgtcggggc tggcttaact atgcggcatc agagcagatt gtactgagag tgcaccatat
      181 gcggtgtgaa ataccgcaca gatgcgtaag gagaaaatac cgcatcaggc gccattcgcc
      241 attcaggctg cgcaactgtt gggaagggcg atcggtgcgg gcctcttcgc tattacgcca
      301 gctggcgaaa gggggatgtg ctgcaaggcg attaagttgg gtaacgccag ggttttccca
      361 gtcacgacgt tgtaaaacga cggccagtaa gcttgcactc tgaagccctg ctgcaccctc
      421 acgtgaccta tcgtgccgag gcagtacctt gacgcagcac cgaagcatgc caggcgatca
      481 atatggcagg acatcatggg tctccagggc tctaggccct tccccttcgc tgcaagtaaa
      541 cagttgcagg tcgcataagt cccctggcat gcctctgctc atgcacttca ggtcagcaat
      601 aatgataccg catggcttgg ttatattcct ttcttaatac tgtacgacat gcagctggag
      661 gtggcaacat gagcgatgaa ctgcacgatg gacaagccgg ccctatggcg ggagatgaag
      721 attgggttcg gaccacatcc ctctaccctc ctggtacgga agggggccca acgtcccttg
      781 atacggtcga ttgatagctt tgagataatg ctacttcatg agaacgagat cgccagtggt
      841 tgccgtgcct tctcccacgg cgggacccct gcgacactct tctgacctcc gagcgatgag
      901 cgactggaca ctatgcgaca gtgccaagga cccttggtat agcagaccat gtatgcatgg
      961 catgacttca tggaacaggg ccctgtccga gtgtgacctc tgggcgatag gggatacgac
     1021 gaagattagg gttttcctga tgcgtgactt ggttctcgcg ccactgtcaa tggcagacat
     1081 cgcaccacgc cgtggagcta tttatggtaa ctttgagtcc actcgagggc tccatgctgc
     1141 attctgccct tcggtacctc gggacatttc tcagagtctc gcgtttggct cccggagatc
     1201 aaccacagaa aaggaaagat cgaacacaag atcacggatc ccgggtgtca tttgtgttgt
     1261 caacctaggg tctctgcgcc aacctagggt aaaggctgtc acaccctgga agcgctttat
     1321 ttcaccccgg gtttcactgt cacatctcaa cattattcgg tgtccactcg ggcacccgga
     1381 gtcgccggtt acaactccca gcagcatcta atctcccaag ccctagacct acagcaccgg
     1441 ccgcacagga cgagcgccgt tgccccagcc ctccacaaac tcgggcaaca ctagcagagc
     1501 aagagtgctg ggtttacggg atgatgttga accccggatg cagaccggga gaggcaaccc
     1561 ctttcgaggg cccgacatca ggaagttgcg cgccttacca ggaccttctg gaacctcggc
     1621 tgcacggtgg gtcaccaggt caaaagtctc tcacgatccc ttcccagccc atatctgcta
     1681 tcatttccct caacctgtac gcacactgag cacatcgccg ggcacatccc cgagcatcca
     1741 ctcacgagtc aaggcttgat catcagccgc ccacccaccc cgcctagcca ctcccaccca
     1801 caagagctac atcatgacac aagaatccct gttacttctc gaccgtattg attcggatga
     1861 ttcctacgcg agcctgcgga acgaccagga attctgggag gtgagtcgac gagcaagccc
     1921 ggcggatcag gcagcgtgct tgcagatttg acttgcaacg cccgcattgt gtcgacgaag
     1981 gcttttggct cctctgtcgc tgtctcaagc agcatctaac cctgcgtcgc cgtttccatt
     2041 tgcagccgct ggcccgccga gccctggagg agctcgggct gccggtgccg ccggtgctgc
     2101 gggtgcccgg cgagagcacc aaccccgtac tggtcggcga gcccggcccg gtgatcaagc
     2161 tgttcggcga gcactggtgc ggtccggaga gcctcgcgtc ggagtcggag gcgtacgcgg
     2221 tcctggcgga cgccccggtg ccggtgcccc gcctcctcgg ccgcggcgag ctgcggcccg
     2281 gcaccggagc ctggccgtgg ccctacctgg tgatgagccg gatgaccggc accacctggc
     2341 ggtccgcgat ggacggcacg accgaccgga acgcgctgct cgccctggcc cgcgaactcg
     2401 gccgggtgct cggccggctg cacagggtgc cgctgaccgg gaacaccgtg ctcacccccc
     2461 attccgaggt cttcccggaa ctgctgcggg aacgccgcgc ggcgaccgtc gaggaccacc
     2521 gcgggtgggg ctacctctcg ccccggctgc tggaccgcct ggaggactgg ctgccggacg
     2581 tggacacgct gctggccggc cgcgaacccc ggttcgtcca cggcgacctg cacgggacca
     2641 acatcttcgt ggacctggcc gcgaccgagg tcaccgggat cgtcgacttc accgacgtct
     2701 atgcgggaga ctcccgctac agcctggtgc aactgcatct caacgccttc cggggcgacc
     2761 gcgagatcct ggccgcgctg ctcgacgggg cgcagtggaa gcggaccgag gacttcgccc
     2821 gcgaactgct cgccttcacc ttcctgcacg acttcgaggt gttcgaggag accccgctgg
     2881 atctctccgg cttcaccgat ccggaggaac tggcgcagtt cctctggggg ccgccggaca
     2941 ccgcccccgg cgcctgataa ggatccccgc tccgtgtaaa tggaggcgct cgttgatctg
     3001 agccttgccc cctgacgaac ggcggtggat ggaagatact gctctcaagt gctgaagcgg
     3061 tagcttagct ccccgtttcg tgctgatcag tctttttcaa cacgtaaaaa gcggaggagt
     3121 tttgcaattt tgttggttgt aacgatcctc cgttgatttt ggcctctttc tccatgggcg
     3181 ggctgggcgt atttgaagcg gatatcggtg gaggactact acggggcctc accctacggc
     3241 gaggacacga cgcgcgagta cggcttcatc atgggcggtg gcggcaagct gctgggcgcg
     3301 cacctggtct acatcatctg catcgccgca tgggtgctgg gcatcatggg gccctacttc
     3361 ttcatcctca agcgcctggg catcttcagg gtgtccccgg aggtcgagac cgccggactg
     3421 gacgcctcct accacggtga ggggcggcgg ggaggtggtg cgagaggcga tgggggaggg
     3481 ccaggtcgtt gcccattgat gttgcctctg gtggatttct ccaaggtgca cgttcaggcg
     3541 ccttgatcaa cattccgctg accccatgct gtcttccccc caaccaaacc atcccaggcg
     3601 ggcatgccta cccgcatgag gtgacgggca agggccaggc ctacaagaac gaggcctttg
     3661 acaaggagga gaacggcctc acagctgcca aggtgcagat gcagattgac atggcactgg
     3721 gcaagctcaa ggaggagctg acccacccct cagacaagtc tgagtaggtg atgtgagtca
     3781 cgacgcagtg ccgagagctt ggttgagccg ctgggctagg gacgcgtgag cgcccaatgc
     3841 atgtgcccag gggtgggcga ctgtccgtgt gttcccctcc ccaaaccccc ttcctgttct
     3901 tattgtaccc atccgttgac tggtgtggcc agttcctgca cccaaaccgc tgctccagcg
     3961 ctcgcagccc tacaacccac tattactatt aatatttgac gatattatgg gccgatgttt
     4021 gccggggctg tatggagggt gggaccgacc atcgctgctt tcctcagctc tttatgaagt
     4081 cgcggatgta tgtgcggtca ggcctgtgat gctcggatca tgtaacgtgg aagtaagtcg
     4141 gttggtgcgc tgaggtacat ggccgaggcc attaattggt aaacctgtgc atgatcagca
     4201 gaaagtggct ggatgatgta tcacaataag cttggcgtaa tcatggtcat agctgtttcc
     4261 tgtgtgaaat tgttatccgc tcacaattcc acacaacata cgagccggaa gcataaagtg
     4321 taaagcctgg ggtgcctaat gagtgagcta actcacatta attgcgttgc gctcactgcc
     4381 cgctttccag tcgggaaacc tgtcgtgcca gctgcattaa tgaatcggcc aacgcgcggg
     4441 gagaggcggt ttgcgtattg ggcgctcttc cgcttcctcg ctcactgact cgctgcgctc
     4501 ggtcgttcgg ctgcggcgag cggtatcagc tcactcaaag gcggtaatac ggttatccac
     4561 agaatcaggg gataacgcag gaaagaacat gtgagcaaaa ggccagcaaa aggccaggaa
     4621 ccgtaaaaag gccgcgttgc tggcgttttt ccataggctc cgcccccctg acgagcatca
     4681 caaaaatcga cgctcaagtc agaggtggcg aaacccgaca ggactataaa gataccaggc
     4741 gtttccccct ggaagctccc tcgtgcgctc tcctgttccg accctgccgc ttaccggata
     4801 cctgtccgcc tttctccctt cgggaagcgt ggcgctttct catagctcac gctgtaggta
     4861 tctcagttcg gtgtaggtcg ttcgctccaa gctgggctgt gtgcacgaac cccccgttca
     4921 gcccgaccgc tgcgccttat ccggtaacta tcgtcttgag tccaacccgg taagacacga
     4981 cttatcgcca ctggcagcag ccactggtaa caggattagc agagcgaggt atgtaggcgg
     5041 tgctacagag ttcttgaagt ggtggcctaa ctacggctac actagaagaa cagtatttgg
     5101 tatctgcgct ctgctgaagc cagttacctt cggaaaaaga gttggtagct cttgatccgg
     5161 caaacaaacc accgctggta gcggtggttt ttttgtttgc aagcagcaga ttacgcgcag
     5221 aaaaaaagga tctcaagaag atcctttgat cttttctacg gggtctgacg ctcagtggaa
     5281 cgaaaactca cgttaaggga ttttggtcat gagattatca aaaaggatct tcacctagat
     5341 ccttttaaat taaaaatgaa gttttaaatc aatctaaagt atatatgagt aaacttggtc
     5401 tgacagttac caatgcttaa tcagtgaggc acctatctca gcgatctgtc tatttcgttc
     5461 atccatagtt gcctgactcc ccgtcgtgta gataactacg atacgggagg gcttaccatc
     5521 tggccccagt gctgcaatga taccgcgaga cccacgctca ccggctccag atttatcagc
     5581 aataaaccag ccagccggaa gggccgagcg cagaagtggt cctgcaactt tatccgcctc
     5641 catccagtct attaattgtt gccgggaagc tagagtaagt agttcgccag ttaatagttt
     5701 gcgcaacgtt gttgccattg ctacaggcat cgtggtgtca cgctcgtcgt ttggtatggc
     5761 ttcattcagc tccggttccc aacgatcaag gcgagttaca tgatccccca tgttgtgcaa
     5821 aaaagcggtt agctccttcg gtcctccgat cgttgtcaga agtaagttgg ccgcagtgtt
     5881 atcactcatg gttatggcag cactgcataa ttctcttact gtcatgccat ccgtaagatg
     5941 cttttctgtg actggtgagt actcaaccaa gtcattctga gaatagtgta tgcggcgacc
     6001 gagttgctct tgcccggcgt caatacggga taataccgcg ccacatagca gaactttaaa
     6061 agtgctcatc attggaaaac gttcttcggg gcgaaaactc tcaaggatct taccgctgtt
     6121 gagatccagt tcgatgtaac ccactcgtgc acccaactga tcttcagcat cttttacttt
     6181 caccagcgtt tctgggtgag caaaaacagg aaggcaaaat gccgcaaaaa agggaataag
     6241 ggcgacacgg aaatgttgaa tactcatact cttccttttt caatattatt gaagcattta
     6301 tcagggttat tgtctcatga gcggatacat atttgaatgt atttagaaaa ataaacaaat
     6361 aggggttccg cgcacatttc cccgaaaagt gccacctgac gtctaagaaa ccattattat
     6421 catgacatta acctataaaa ataggcgtat cacgaggccc tttcgtctcg cgcg
//
LOCUS       pJLM0021                6970 bp    DNA     circular UNA 28-JUN-2025
DEFINITION  CHL27-1 targeting vector, THIC selection, pJLM0021, complete
            sequence.
ACCESSION   urn.local...ll-jchzhzb
VERSION     urn.local...ll-jchzhzb
KEYWORDS    .
SOURCE      synthetic DNA construct
  ORGANISM  Auxenochlorella protothecoides x Auxenochlorella symbiontica.
FEATURES             Location/Qualifiers
     source          join(<4737..6970,1..>395)
                     /organism="Cloning vector pUC19"
                     /mol_type="other DNA"
     primer_bind     353..374
                     /standard_name="M13-F (-46)"
     primer_bind     359..375
                     /standard_name="M13-F (-40)"
     primer_bind     complement(373..395)
                     /standard_name="PB000015"
     primer_bind     379..395
                     /standard_name="M13-F (-20)"
     misc_feature    402..910
                     /standard_name="CHL27-1 5' flank"
     primer_bind     402..419
                     /standard_name="SM000067"
     gene            <474..739
                     /standard_name="UTEX250_B12.15970.1"
     CDS             <474..578
                     /protein_id="UTEX250_B12.15970.1"
                     /standard_name="UTEX250_B12.15970.1"
     5'UTR           869..>910
                     /standard_name="CHL27-1 5' UTR"
     primer_bind     complement(886..910)
                     /standard_name="SM000068"
     regulatory      917..1661
                     /note="Geneious type: promoter"
                     /standard_name="HUP1A promoter"
     primer_bind     917..937
                     /standard_name="SM000069"
     primer_bind     complement(1145..1164)
                     /standard_name="PB000135"
     5'UTR           1603..>1661
                     /standard_name="HUP1A 5' UTR"
     primer_bind     complement(1630..1661)
                     /standard_name="PB000107"
     CDS             1662..3596
                     /codon_start=1
                     /product="4-amino-5-hydroxymethyl-2-methylpyrimidine
                     phosphate synthase"
                     /translation="MAASVHCTLMSVVCNNKNHSARPKLPNSSLLPGFDVVVQAAATR
                     FKKETTTTRATLTFDPPTTNSERAKQRKHTIDPSSPDFQPIPSFEECFPKSTKEHKEV
                     VHEESGHVLKVPFRRVHLSGGEPAFDNYDTSGPQNVNAHIGLAKLRKEWIDRREKLGT
                     PRYTQMYYAKQGIITEEMLYCATREKLDPEFVRSEVARGRAIIPSNKKHLELEPMIVG
                     RKFLVKVNANIGNSAVASSIEEEVYKVQWATMWGADTIMDLSTGRHIHETREWILRNS
                     AVPVGTVPIYQALEKVDGIAENLNWEVFRETLIEQAEQGVDYFTIHAGVLLRYIPLTA
                     KRLTGIVSRGGSIHAKWCLAYHKENFAYEHWDDILDICNQYDVALSIGDGLRPGSIYD
                     ANDTAQFAELLTQGELTRRAWEKDVQVMNEGPGHVPMHKIPENMQKQLEWCNEAPFYT
                     LGPLTTDIAPGYDHITSAIGAANIGALGTALLCYVTPKEHLGLPNRDDVKAGVIAYKI
                     AAHAADLAKQHPHAQAWDDALSKARFEFRWMDQFALSLDPMTAMSFHDETLPADGAKV
                     AHFCSMCGPKFCSMKITEDIRKYAEENGYGSAEEAIRQGMDAMSEEFNIAKKTISGEQ
                     HGEVGGEIYLPESYVKAAQK*"
                     /standard_name="Arabidopsis thaliana THIC CDS"
     primer_bind     1662..1679
                     /standard_name="PB000108"
     primer_bind     2266..2285
                     /standard_name="PB000062"
     primer_bind     complement(2328..2347)
                     /standard_name="PB000065"
     primer_bind     2901..2919
                     /standard_name="PB000063"
     primer_bind     complement(2979..2996)
                     /standard_name="PB000064"
     primer_bind     3505..3524
                     /standard_name="PB000125"
     primer_bind     complement(3578..3596)
                     /standard_name="PB000109"
     regulatory      3597..3897
                     /note="Geneious type: terminator"
                     /standard_name="HSP90A-1 terminator"
     3'UTR           <3597..3685
                     /standard_name="HSP90A-1 3' UTR"
     primer_bind     3597..3614
                     /standard_name="PB000110"
     5'UTR           3855..>3897
                     /standard_name="CGL108 5' UTR"
     primer_bind     complement(3880..3897)
                     /standard_name="SM000070"
     3'UTR           <3904..3994
                     /standard_name="CHL27-1 3' UTR"
     misc_feature    3904..4730
                     /standard_name="CHL27-1 3' flank"
     primer_bind     3904..3924
                     /standard_name="SM000071"
     gene            join(complement(4371..>4530),complement(4124..4269))
                     /product="Malonyl-CoA:acyl-carrier-protein transacylase,
                     mitochondrial"
                     /standard_name="MCT2"
     CDS             join(complement(4371..>4530),complement(4166..4269))
                     /protein_id="UTEX250_B12.15960.1"
                     /product="malonyl-CoA:acyl-carrier-protein transacylase,
                     mitochondrial"
                     /standard_name="MCT2 CDS"
     primer_bind     complement(4213..4232)
                     /standard_name="SM000016"
     primer_bind     complement(4712..4730)
                     /standard_name="SM000072"
     primer_bind     4737..4756
                     /standard_name="PB000014"
     primer_bind     complement(4749..4765)
                     /standard_name="M13-R (-26)"
     primer_bind     complement(4762..4785)
                     /standard_name="M13-R (-46)"
     rep_origin      complement(5151..5739)
     CDS             complement(5910..6770)
                     /gene="bla"
                     /note="ampR (confers resistance to ampicillin)"
                     /codon_start=1
                     /product="beta-lactamase"
                     /translation="MSIQHFRVALIPFFAAFCLPVFAHPETLVKVKDAEDQLGARVGY
                     IELDLNSGKILESFRPEERFPMMSTFKVLLCGAVLSRIDAGQEQLGRRIHYSQNDLVE
                     YSPVTEKHLTDGMTVRELCSAAITMSDNTAANLLLTTIGGPKELTAFLHNMGDHVTRL
                     DRWEPELNEAIPNDERDTTMPVAMATTLRKLLTGELLTLASRQQLIDWMEADKVAGPL
                     LRSALPAGWFIADKSGAGERGSRGIIAALGPDGKPSRIVVIYTTGSQATMDERNRQIA
                     EIGASLIKHW"
                     /standard_name="bla CDS"
ORIGIN      
        1 tcgcgcgttt cggtgatgac ggtgaaaacc tctgacacat gcagctcccg gagacggtca
       61 cagcttgtct gtaagcggat gccgggagca gacaagcccg tcagggcgcg tcagcgggtg
      121 ttggcgggtg tcggggctgg cttaactatg cggcatcaga gcagattgta ctgagagtgc
      181 accatatgcg gtgtgaaata ccgcacagat gcgtaaggag aaaataccgc atcaggcgcc
      241 attcgccatt caggctgcgc aactgttggg aagggcgatc ggtgcgggcc tcttcgctat
      301 tacgccagct ggcgaaaggg ggatgtgctg caaggcgatt aagttgggta acgccagggt
      361 tttcccagtc acgacgttgt aaaacgacgg ccagtaagct tgtggcttgc gtcagagaga
      421 tatcatcatc tggtgctagc gatcacatct gcaccttctg atgtccctgg caggagaagt
      481 tgcggcgcat gacgcctcag cagagggaga aggagctgga gaggagggag cgcatcaggc
      541 agcgcagggg aatgaaatcg atgatgcgca agggttaggc agggggcatg atggtgtgca
      601 gggagaaagc tgccgataag cgaccttgct gttgcttatc aagcagatgt gcaagtcgac
      661 gaaatggtga tatcatgttg tggcctgaca tgagtacact agactactca tgacgagtcc
      721 ctgtcatcag aactctacca aaagctatgg tttcgcgggc aggctcaaga tacgatttcc
      781 cgcgcatcgc tccttatccg atacgtggcc cgttccatga tcaccccata cgtgaaggta
      841 cacgtctcca agccccctga gcggatagaa aagctgcaag agactcagga tcattagaaa
      901 ctgagttgca ggtacctccc gctttttaat tgagcccctt tcgtcgctga atcagcgaaa
      961 gcaccgcgaa acaatgcctg tcccgtccat gcatctcaac agcctcatgc aaggtttgca
     1021 caagcaagac cattctgatc tgggaacttg taggtgttgt atgggggagg ttgtgctctt
     1081 gaatcaagtg gtatcacgtt tccggaacac cccgaaacgt gcatgggctt attgcgatga
     1141 gagcatttcc caccgcgatt gtctcacgcg catttcggag aaggtttgca gaacactcca
     1201 ggacatgaaa tgccttgtca cgtatgaacc atctcccacg gccttgaaaa gatcgctcga
     1261 cttccattct agatggtgca aaaccctacg actcaagaag gtgccaccga ctcaggcatt
     1321 gggcacggcg ggcagggaga agagaggagt tgatcaaaac tgctcgatca cgttccccca
     1381 tggcgatccg agcagcacat gatgcatcga ggtggcgccg ttgcaaagga gttgcgcatg
     1441 ggtcgaagca gggagaagga aacggcgagg cgtgccgcgg gggtgaattc agagtcaaat
     1501 ctgcgcctgc cccggcgctc ctgacgggga ttaaccccca cgactgtatc catcgacact
     1561 cgtctcgggg gaataaaagc ggcgacccag ctccagaggc gcaatccttc tcacaatctg
     1621 tttaactttc aacaaagtat aagtcaattc aacttgacac aatggccgcg tccgtccact
     1681 gcaccctgat gtccgtggtc tgcaacaaca agaaccactc cgcccgcccc aagctgccca
     1741 actcctccct gctgcccggc ttcgacgtgg tggtccaggc cgcggccacc cgcttcaaga
     1801 aggagacgac gaccacccgc gccacgctga cgttcgaccc ccccacgacc aactccgagc
     1861 gcgccaagca gcgcaagcac accatcgacc cctcctcccc cgacttccag cccatcccct
     1921 ccttcgagga gtgcttcccc aagtccacga aggagcacaa ggaggtggtg cacgaggagt
     1981 ccggccacgt cctgaaggtg cccttccgcc gcgtgcacct gtccggcggc gagcccgcct
     2041 tcgacaacta cgacacgtcc ggcccccaga acgtcaacgc ccacatcggc ctggcgaagc
     2101 tgcgcaagga gtggatcgac cgccgcgaga agctgggcac gccccgctac acgcagatgt
     2161 actacgcgaa gcagggcatc atcacggagg agatgctgta ctgcgcgacg cgcgagaagc
     2221 tggaccccga gttcgtccgc tccgaggtcg cgcggggccg cgccatcatc ccctccaaca
     2281 agaagcacct ggagctggag cccatgatcg tgggccgcaa gttcctggtg aaggtgaacg
     2341 cgaacatcgg caactccgcc gtggcctcct ccatcgagga ggaggtctac aaggtgcagt
     2401 gggccaccat gtggggcgcc gacaccatca tggacctgtc cacgggccgc cacatccacg
     2461 agacgcgcga gtggatcctg cgcaactccg cggtccccgt gggcaccgtc cccatctacc
     2521 aggcgctgga gaaggtggac ggcatcgcgg agaacctgaa ctgggaggtg ttccgcgaga
     2581 cgctgatcga gcaggccgag cagggcgtgg actacttcac gatccacgcg ggcgtgctgc
     2641 tgcgctacat ccccctgacc gccaagcgcc tgacgggcat cgtgtcccgc ggcggctcca
     2701 tccacgcgaa gtggtgcctg gcctaccaca aggagaactt cgcctacgag cactgggacg
     2761 acatcctgga catctgcaac cagtacgacg tcgccctgtc catcggcgac ggcctgcgcc
     2821 ccggctccat ctacgacgcc aacgacacgg cccagttcgc cgagctgctg acccagggcg
     2881 agctgacgcg ccgcgcgtgg gagaaggacg tgcaggtgat gaacgagggc cccggccacg
     2941 tgcccatgca caagatcccc gagaacatgc agaagcagct ggagtggtgc aacgaggcgc
     3001 ccttctacac cctgggcccc ctgacgaccg acatcgcgcc cggctacgac cacatcacct
     3061 ccgccatcgg cgcggccaac atcggcgccc tgggcaccgc cctgctgtgc tacgtgacgc
     3121 ccaaggagca cctgggcctg cccaaccgcg acgacgtgaa ggcgggcgtc atcgcctaca
     3181 agatcgccgc ccacgcggcc gacctggcca agcagcaccc ccacgcccag gcgtgggacg
     3241 acgcgctgtc caaggcgcgc ttcgagttcc gctggatgga ccagttcgcg ctgtccctgg
     3301 accccatgac ggcgatgtcc ttccacgacg agacgctgcc cgcggacggc gcgaaggtcg
     3361 cccacttctg ctccatgtgc ggccccaagt tctgctccat gaagatcacg gaggacatcc
     3421 gcaagtacgc cgaggagaac ggctacggct ccgccgagga ggccatccgc cagggcatgg
     3481 acgccatgtc cgaggagttc aacatcgcca agaagacgat ctccggcgag cagcacggcg
     3541 aggtcggcgg cgagatctac ctgcccgagt cctacgtcaa ggccgcgcag aagtgagtcc
     3601 tggcgaccct gctcccctga cccctgttcc cctgcgctgc ttctccccgg tgacatccga
     3661 cctgctgcaa aattcccgtt cctgcacaac acttgcctga ccgagggtcg ggtcgcgaag
     3721 taaaagccac aatcaacacc ccaggcacat taagagtgca cagcatgacg cagcataggg
     3781 tttgtgtcgg aggaaggggg tcgagtcgcg ttggcgaggg ggtggtcacg atgaccacat
     3841 ctgcgggata attgaatcct caggggaaaa taccagtctc tgcttccagg tgctccggag
     3901 ctctgccaca atttcatccc tgagcatgct gtgatttgct gtggcggtcg gcagtgtttc
     3961 ctgcccccac gatcctctgt aatgtgcgct agacctttcg tggacggagt tgagggcaag
     4021 agggcgagaa caatgggccc tcttgaggac aacctgagca ggtcttataa ttcgagcagt
     4081 gtgtctgtgt tcaacaagca taacatcccc gcgacttggc atcaattcca gtccgttaca
     4141 gatgccacac agccacatat ctaggtcagg ccgccacatt cttgaacgcc ccccatgcgc
     4201 cagggtcaat gcgcttgacc atggccttga tctgcgcacc cggccccagc tcgaacagct
     4261 gattcttgcc tgtaggaaag tatgagtgtg gaggtggtga ttggactggt ggactctggc
     4321 agcaaggcac aggcaagcaa gtacacgctg tcccactccc ttcaccgtac ccgcagcgac
     4381 gagggcacgg atggtgggct cccatctcac gggctccacc agctgtcggg gcagcagcgc
     4441 tgcgatttcc ttggcgtcct tgaacacctt gcccgtgacg ttgctgtaca ccgggatgcg
     4501 aggctccttg atctcgatgc tgttcagcac ctgcgcggag gacgatgggg gagcgtgttg
     4561 cttcttcatg cgctgctcat gccagccaca acaacactac tgtcgagcag ctgcagcaag
     4621 ctgcgtcgcc ggggcagagc atgcaatggc tgattcatcg tacctggcca ttgcagccca
     4681 ccagtccctc acacagaccc tcaaactgcc ccaccaccag cagatcctag aagcttggcg
     4741 taatcatggt catagctgtt tcctgtgtga aattgttatc cgctcacaat tccacacaac
     4801 atacgagccg gaagcataaa gtgtaaagcc tggggtgcct aatgagtgag ctaactcaca
     4861 ttaattgcgt tgcgctcact gcccgctttc cagtcgggaa acctgtcgtg ccagctgcat
     4921 taatgaatcg gccaacgcgc ggggagaggc ggtttgcgta ttgggcgctc ttccgcttcc
     4981 tcgctcactg actcgctgcg ctcggtcgtt cggctgcggc gagcggtatc agctcactca
     5041 aaggcggtaa tacggttatc cacagaatca ggggataacg caggaaagaa catgtgagca
     5101 aaaggccagc aaaaggccag gaaccgtaaa aaggccgcgt tgctggcgtt tttccatagg
     5161 ctccgccccc ctgacgagca tcacaaaaat cgacgctcaa gtcagaggtg gcgaaacccg
     5221 acaggactat aaagatacca ggcgtttccc cctggaagct ccctcgtgcg ctctcctgtt
     5281 ccgaccctgc cgcttaccgg atacctgtcc gcctttctcc cttcgggaag cgtggcgctt
     5341 tctcatagct cacgctgtag gtatctcagt tcggtgtagg tcgttcgctc caagctgggc
     5401 tgtgtgcacg aaccccccgt tcagcccgac cgctgcgcct tatccggtaa ctatcgtctt
     5461 gagtccaacc cggtaagaca cgacttatcg ccactggcag cagccactgg taacaggatt
     5521 agcagagcga ggtatgtagg cggtgctaca gagttcttga agtggtggcc taactacggc
     5581 tacactagaa gaacagtatt tggtatctgc gctctgctga agccagttac cttcggaaaa
     5641 agagttggta gctcttgatc cggcaaacaa accaccgctg gtagcggtgg tttttttgtt
     5701 tgcaagcagc agattacgcg cagaaaaaaa ggatctcaag aagatccttt gatcttttct
     5761 acggggtctg acgctcagtg gaacgaaaac tcacgttaag ggattttggt catgagatta
     5821 tcaaaaagga tcttcaccta gatcctttta aattaaaaat gaagttttaa atcaatctaa
     5881 agtatatatg agtaaacttg gtctgacagt taccaatgct taatcagtga ggcacctatc
     5941 tcagcgatct gtctatttcg ttcatccata gttgcctgac tccccgtcgt gtagataact
     6001 acgatacggg agggcttacc atctggcccc agtgctgcaa tgataccgcg agacccacgc
     6061 tcaccggctc cagatttatc agcaataaac cagccagccg gaagggccga gcgcagaagt
     6121 ggtcctgcaa ctttatccgc ctccatccag tctattaatt gttgccggga agctagagta
     6181 agtagttcgc cagttaatag tttgcgcaac gttgttgcca ttgctacagg catcgtggtg
     6241 tcacgctcgt cgtttggtat ggcttcattc agctccggtt cccaacgatc aaggcgagtt
     6301 acatgatccc ccatgttgtg caaaaaagcg gttagctcct tcggtcctcc gatcgttgtc
     6361 agaagtaagt tggccgcagt gttatcactc atggttatgg cagcactgca taattctctt
     6421 actgtcatgc catccgtaag atgcttttct gtgactggtg agtactcaac caagtcattc
     6481 tgagaatagt gtatgcggcg accgagttgc tcttgcccgg cgtcaatacg ggataatacc
     6541 gcgccacata gcagaacttt aaaagtgctc atcattggaa aacgttcttc ggggcgaaaa
     6601 ctctcaagga tcttaccgct gttgagatcc agttcgatgt aacccactcg tgcacccaac
     6661 tgatcttcag catcttttac tttcaccagc gtttctgggt gagcaaaaac aggaaggcaa
     6721 aatgccgcaa aaaagggaat aagggcgaca cggaaatgtt gaatactcat actcttcctt
     6781 tttcaatatt attgaagcat ttatcagggt tattgtctca tgagcggata catatttgaa
     6841 tgtatttaga aaaataaaca aataggggtt ccgcgcacat ttccccgaaa agtgccacct
     6901 gacgtctaag aaaccattat tatcatgaca ttaacctata aaaataggcg tatcacgagg
     6961 ccctttcgtc
//
LOCUS       pJLM0022                5912 bp    DNA     circular UNA 28-JUN-2025
DEFINITION  CHL27-2 targeting vector, nptII selection, pJLM0022, complete
            sequence.
ACCESSION   urn.local...lt-jchzig0
VERSION     urn.local...lt-jchzig0
KEYWORDS    .
SOURCE      synthetic DNA construct
  ORGANISM  Auxenochlorella protothecoides x Auxenochlorella symbiontica.
FEATURES             Location/Qualifiers
     source          join(<3679..5912,1..>395)
                     /organism="Cloning vector pUC19"
                     /mol_type="other DNA"
     primer_bind     353..374
                     /standard_name="M13-F (-46)"
     primer_bind     359..375
                     /standard_name="M13-F (-40)"
     primer_bind     complement(373..395)
                     /standard_name="PB000015"
     primer_bind     379..395
                     /standard_name="M13-F (-20)"
     misc_feature    402..992
                     /standard_name="CHL27-2 5' flank"
     primer_bind     402..419
                     /standard_name="SM000067"
     gene            <476..821
                     /standard_name="UTEX250_A07.15970.1"
     CDS             <476..580
                     /standard_name="UTEX250_A07.15970.1"
     repeat_region   706..745
                     /standard_name="direct repeat"
     repeat_region   746..785
                     /standard_name="direct repeat"
     repeat_region   786..825
                     /standard_name="direct repeat"
     5'UTR           937..>992
                     /standard_name="CHL27-2 5' UTR"
     primer_bind     complement(968..992)
                     /standard_name="SM000073"
     regulatory      999..1793
                     /note="Geneious type: promoter"
                     /standard_name="PGK1B-1 promoter"
     primer_bind     999..1017
                     /standard_name="SM000074"
     gene            <1105..1374
                     /standard_name="UTEX250_B12.35115.1"
     CDS             <1105..1285
                     /codon_start=2
                     /standard_name="UTEX250_B12.35115.1"
     primer_bind     1131..1150
                     /standard_name="PB000386"
     primer_bind     complement(1304..1323)
                     /standard_name="PB000385"
     primer_bind     complement(1351..1370)
                     /standard_name="PB000393"
     primer_bind     1441..1460
                     /standard_name="PB000394"
     5'UTR           join(1490..1580,1784..>1793)
                     /standard_name="PGK1B-1 5' UTR"
     misc_feature    complement(1776..1793)
                     /note="Geneious type: primer_bind_reverse"
                     /standard_name="PB000282"
     CDS             1794..2588
                     /translation="MIEQDGLHAGSPAAWVERLFGYDWAQQTIGCSDAAVFRLSAQGR
                     PVLFVKTDLSGALNELQDEAARLSWLATTGVPCAAVLDVVTEAGRDWLLLGEVPGQDL
                     LSSHLAPAEKVSIMADAMRRLHTLDPATCPFDHQAKHRIERARTRMEAGLVDQDDLDE
                     EHQGLAPAELFARLKARMPDGEDLVVTHGDACLPNIMVENGRFSGFIDCGRLGVADRY
                     QDIALATRDIAEELGGEWADRFLVLYGIAAPDSQRIAFYRLLDEFF*"
                     /standard_name="nptII CDS"
     primer_bind     1794..1811
                     /standard_name="PB000283"
     primer_bind     2031..2048
                     /standard_name="PB000295"
     primer_bind     complement(2301..2318)
                     /standard_name="PB000296"
     primer_bind     complement(2570..2588)
                     /standard_name="SM000019"
     regulatory      2589..2838
                     /note="Geneious type: terminator"
                     /standard_name="PGK1B terminator"
     3'UTR           <2589..2737
                     /standard_name="PGK1B 3' UTR"
     primer_bind     2589..2606
                     /standard_name="SM000024"
     primer_bind     2735..2754
                     /standard_name="SM000122"
     primer_bind     complement(2820..2838)
                     /standard_name="SM000075"
     3'UTR           <2845..2936
                     /standard_name="CHL27-2 3' UTR"
     misc_feature    2845..3672
                     /standard_name="CHL27-2 3' flank"
     primer_bind     2845..2863
                     /standard_name="SM000076"
     gene            join(complement(3313..>3472),complement(3065..3211))
                     /standard_name="MCT2"
     CDS             join(complement(3313..>3472),complement(3108..3211))
                     /product="Malonyl-CoA:acyl-carrier-protein transacylase,
                     mitochondrial"
                     /standard_name="MCT2 CDS"
     primer_bind     complement(3155..3174)
                     /standard_name="SM000016"
     primer_bind     complement(3654..3672)
                     /standard_name="SM000077"
     primer_bind     3679..3698
                     /standard_name="PB000014"
     misc_feature    complement(3691..3707)
                     /note="Geneious type: primer_bind_reverse"
                     /standard_name="M13-R (-26)"
     misc_feature    complement(3704..3727)
                     /note="Geneious type: primer_bind_reverse"
                     /standard_name="M13-R (-46)"
     rep_origin      complement(4093..4681)
     CDS             complement(4852..5712)
                     /gene="bla"
                     /note="ampR (confers resistance to ampicillin)"
                     /codon_start=1
                     /product="beta-lactamase"
                     /translation="MSIQHFRVALIPFFAAFCLPVFAHPETLVKVKDAEDQLGARVGY
                     IELDLNSGKILESFRPEERFPMMSTFKVLLCGAVLSRIDAGQEQLGRRIHYSQNDLVE
                     YSPVTEKHLTDGMTVRELCSAAITMSDNTAANLLLTTIGGPKELTAFLHNMGDHVTRL
                     DRWEPELNEAIPNDERDTTMPVAMATTLRKLLTGELLTLASRQQLIDWMEADKVAGPL
                     LRSALPAGWFIADKSGAGERGSRGIIAALGPDGKPSRIVVIYTTGSQATMDERNRQIA
                     EIGASLIKHW"
                     /standard_name="bla CDS"
ORIGIN      
        1 tcgcgcgttt cggtgatgac ggtgaaaacc tctgacacat gcagctcccg gagacggtca
       61 cagcttgtct gtaagcggat gccgggagca gacaagcccg tcagggcgcg tcagcgggtg
      121 ttggcgggtg tcggggctgg cttaactatg cggcatcaga gcagattgta ctgagagtgc
      181 accatatgcg gtgtgaaata ccgcacagat gcgtaaggag aaaataccgc atcaggcgcc
      241 attcgccatt caggctgcgc aactgttggg aagggcgatc ggtgcgggcc tcttcgctat
      301 tacgccagct ggcgaaaggg ggatgtgctg caaggcgatt aagttgggta acgccagggt
      361 tttcccagtc acgacgttgt aaaacgacgg ccagtaagct tgtggcttgc gtcagagaga
      421 tatcacatca tctggtgcta gcgatcacat ctgcaccttc tgatgtccct ggcaggagaa
      481 gttgcggcgc atgacgcctc agcagaggga gaaggagctg gagaggaggg agcgcatcag
      541 gcagcgcagg ggaatgaaat cgatgatgcg caagggttag gcagggggca tgatggcgtg
      601 cagggagaaa gctgccgata agcgaccttg ctgttgctta tcaagcagat gtgcaagtcg
      661 atgaaatggt gtgatcatgt tgtggcctga catgagtaca ctagactact catgacgagt
      721 ccctgtcatc agaactctgc caaaactact catgacgagt ccctgtcatc agaactctgc
      781 caaaactact catgacgagt ccctgtcatc agaactctgc caaaagctat ggtttcgcgg
      841 gcaggctcaa gatacgattt cccgcgcatc gctccttatc cgatacgtgg cccgttccat
      901 gatcacccca tacgtgaagg tacacgtctc caagccccct gagcggatag aaaagctgca
      961 agagactcag gatcattaga aactgagttg caggtacccc ttcctgtccc acaatgcttg
     1021 gtgaatgcag tgggttgatc accgcggagg agctgtggct tactcgttct gatcaaggga
     1081 gcctctgcac cttaaccctg ccaggatcga aaccaacctt gtcagtcccg tggtgggcaa
     1141 catcatcctc gtgaagctga ttgaccagga aaacatgatg agtcggtatg aggacgagca
     1201 tgagtggccc aacatcgata tgacacatct tggagtttac ggcaaatgta tcacacttcc
     1261 atcctggctt gcaccacaat attagtggac ccctccttgc agtggcacgg tgagaagcta
     1321 gtttgtagta atcttcttaa ttgacgaacc agacgtgtgt aatggcctcc tttgagtgat
     1381 ggaaggatgg aacctacccc ccccctcccc agtactctgc ggtacatccg agtaaccctt
     1441 ccattgatca gcccaaacgc aatatgcaac gactctacat acggccaccg agtgcttatt
     1501 ccttcgctat caccgcacaa aaatcccatc cgcgaactca tccgaggtga tagattgcga
     1561 tcggggttat tcgggttaag gtgcgactag ggatccctga atcttttggg gatttccccg
     1621 ggtctcgtcc tgcatgctta tcatcagtct cgtgggttat ttggatcgct gcgcatgcca
     1681 taacagagcg ctcataatat ttgctgcggc ggtggtgctg gcaaaatccc ctgcgtaccg
     1741 ggcgcctgtc aagccaaccc cgccgtgcgg cactcccctg cagatccatc accatgatcg
     1801 agcaggacgg cctccacgcc ggctcccccg ccgcctgggt ggagcgcctg ttcggctacg
     1861 actgggccca gcagaccatc ggctgctccg acgccgccgt gttccgcctg tccgcccagg
     1921 gccgccccgt gctgttcgtg aagaccgacc tgtccggcgc cctgaacgag ctgcaggacg
     1981 aggccgcccg cctgtcctgg ctggccacca ccggcgtgcc ctgcgccgcc gtgctggacg
     2041 tggtgaccga ggccggccgc gactggctgc tgctgggcga ggtgcccggc caggacctgc
     2101 tgtcctccca cctggccccc gccgagaagg tgtccatcat ggccgacgcc atgcgccgcc
     2161 tgcacaccct ggaccccgcc acctgcccct tcgaccacca ggccaagcac cgcatcgagc
     2221 gcgcccgcac ccgcatggag gccggcctgg tggaccagga cgacctggac gaggagcacc
     2281 agggcctggc ccccgccgag ctgttcgccc gcctgaaggc ccgcatgccc gacggcgagg
     2341 acctggtggt gacccacggc gacgcctgcc tgcccaacat catggtggag aacggccgct
     2401 tctccggctt catcgactgc ggccgcctgg gcgtggccga ccgctaccag gacatcgccc
     2461 tggccacccg cgacatcgcc gaggagctgg gcggcgagtg ggccgaccgc ttcctggtgc
     2521 tgtacggcat cgccgccccc gactcccagc gcatcgcctt ctaccgcctg ctggacgagt
     2581 tcttctgagc tgttcctagg aacgtggagg aggtgcaagg agggtgatct caccctggtg
     2641 tgtctcttca tggagctcag atcttgaaaa ctgtgaggtg cttatccgat acctgcttcg
     2701 tgcatggctt gtgcgatatg tacacgcatt tgcagattgg tgggagcagc agattggtgg
     2761 gagcagcata gagctttaga aggggcttag gagcgggaat gtgaaactca ggcggttggg
     2821 ccagatgaga gcgcaaagtc tagatgccac aatttcatcc ccgagcatgc tgtgatttgc
     2881 tgtggcggtc ggcagtgttt cctgccccca cgatcctctg taatgtgcgc tagaccttat
     2941 gtggacggag ttgagggcaa gagggcgaga aacaatgggc cctcttgagg acaacctgag
     3001 cagggcttgt agtttgggca gcgtgtctgt gttcaacaag ctcaatatcc ctgcaacttg
     3061 gcatcaattc tggtccgtta cagatgccgc acagccacat atctaggtca ggccgccaca
     3121 ttcttgaacg ccccccatgc gccagggtca atgcgcttga ccatggcctt gatctgcgca
     3181 cccggcccca gctcgaacag ctgattcttg cctgtaggaa agtatgaatg tggaggtggt
     3241 gattggactg gtggactctc gcagcaaggc aaaggcaagc aagtacacgc tgtcccactc
     3301 ccttcaccgt acccgcagca acgagggcac ggatggtagg ctcccatctc acgggctcca
     3361 ccagctgtcg gggcagcagc gctgcgattt ccttggcgtc cttgaacacc ttgcccgtga
     3421 cgttgctgta caccgggatg cgaggctcct tgatctcgat gctgttcagc acctgcgcgg
     3481 aggacgatgg gggagcgtgt tgcttcttca tgcgctgctc atgccagctg caacaacact
     3541 actgtcgagc agctgcagca agctgcgtcg ccggggcaga gcatgcgatg gctgattcat
     3601 cgtacctggc cattgcagcc caccagtccc tcacacagac cctcaaactg ccccaccacc
     3661 agcagatccc agaagcttgg cgtaatcatg gtcatagctg tttcctgtgt gaaattgtta
     3721 tccgctcaca attccacaca acatacgagc cggaagcata aagtgtaaag cctggggtgc
     3781 ctaatgagtg agctaactca cattaattgc gttgcgctca ctgcccgctt tccagtcggg
     3841 aaacctgtcg tgccagctgc attaatgaat cggccaacgc gcggggagag gcggtttgcg
     3901 tattgggcgc tcttccgctt cctcgctcac tgactcgctg cgctcggtcg ttcggctgcg
     3961 gcgagcggta tcagctcact caaaggcggt aatacggtta tccacagaat caggggataa
     4021 cgcaggaaag aacatgtgag caaaaggcca gcaaaaggcc aggaaccgta aaaaggccgc
     4081 gttgctggcg tttttccata ggctccgccc ccctgacgag catcacaaaa atcgacgctc
     4141 aagtcagagg tggcgaaacc cgacaggact ataaagatac caggcgtttc cccctggaag
     4201 ctccctcgtg cgctctcctg ttccgaccct gccgcttacc ggatacctgt ccgcctttct
     4261 cccttcggga agcgtggcgc tttctcatag ctcacgctgt aggtatctca gttcggtgta
     4321 ggtcgttcgc tccaagctgg gctgtgtgca cgaacccccc gttcagcccg accgctgcgc
     4381 cttatccggt aactatcgtc ttgagtccaa cccggtaaga cacgacttat cgccactggc
     4441 agcagccact ggtaacagga ttagcagagc gaggtatgta ggcggtgcta cagagttctt
     4501 gaagtggtgg cctaactacg gctacactag aagaacagta tttggtatct gcgctctgct
     4561 gaagccagtt accttcggaa aaagagttgg tagctcttga tccggcaaac aaaccaccgc
     4621 tggtagcggt ggtttttttg tttgcaagca gcagattacg cgcagaaaaa aaggatctca
     4681 agaagatcct ttgatctttt ctacggggtc tgacgctcag tggaacgaaa actcacgtta
     4741 agggattttg gtcatgagat tatcaaaaag gatcttcacc tagatccttt taaattaaaa
     4801 atgaagtttt aaatcaatct aaagtatata tgagtaaact tggtctgaca gttaccaatg
     4861 cttaatcagt gaggcaccta tctcagcgat ctgtctattt cgttcatcca tagttgcctg
     4921 actccccgtc gtgtagataa ctacgatacg ggagggctta ccatctggcc ccagtgctgc
     4981 aatgataccg cgagacccac gctcaccggc tccagattta tcagcaataa accagccagc
     5041 cggaagggcc gagcgcagaa gtggtcctgc aactttatcc gcctccatcc agtctattaa
     5101 ttgttgccgg gaagctagag taagtagttc gccagttaat agtttgcgca acgttgttgc
     5161 cattgctaca ggcatcgtgg tgtcacgctc gtcgtttggt atggcttcat tcagctccgg
     5221 ttcccaacga tcaaggcgag ttacatgatc ccccatgttg tgcaaaaaag cggttagctc
     5281 cttcggtcct ccgatcgttg tcagaagtaa gttggccgca gtgttatcac tcatggttat
     5341 ggcagcactg cataattctc ttactgtcat gccatccgta agatgctttt ctgtgactgg
     5401 tgagtactca accaagtcat tctgagaata gtgtatgcgg cgaccgagtt gctcttgccc
     5461 ggcgtcaata cgggataata ccgcgccaca tagcagaact ttaaaagtgc tcatcattgg
     5521 aaaacgttct tcggggcgaa aactctcaag gatcttaccg ctgttgagat ccagttcgat
     5581 gtaacccact cgtgcaccca actgatcttc agcatctttt actttcacca gcgtttctgg
     5641 gtgagcaaaa acaggaaggc aaaatgccgc aaaaaaggga ataagggcga cacggaaatg
     5701 ttgaatactc atactcttcc tttttcaata ttattgaagc atttatcagg gttattgtct
     5761 catgagcgga tacatatttg aatgtattta gaaaaataaa caaatagggg ttccgcgcac
     5821 atttccccga aaagtgccac ctgacgtcta agaaaccatt attatcatga cattaaccta
     5881 taaaaatagg cgtatcacga ggccctttcg tc
//
LOCUS       pJLM0084                6369 bp    DNA     circular UNA 28-JUN-2025
DEFINITION  DAO1 targeting vector, SUC2 selection, pJLM0084, complete sequence.
ACCESSION   urn.local...m5-jchziu3
VERSION     urn.local...m5-jchziu3
KEYWORDS    .
SOURCE      synthetic DNA construct
  ORGANISM  Auxenochlorella protothecoides x Auxenochlorella symbiontica.
FEATURES             Location/Qualifiers
     source          join(<4135..6369,1..>395)
                     /organism="Cloning vector pUC19"
                     /mol_type="other DNA"
     primer_bind     353..374
                     /standard_name="M13-F (-46)"
     primer_bind     359..375
                     /standard_name="M13-F (-40)"
     primer_bind     complement(373..395)
                     /standard_name="SM000044"
     primer_bind     379..395
                     /standard_name="M13-F (-20)"
     5'UTR           complement(<402..452)
                     /standard_name="UTEX250_A10.28895.1"
     misc_feature    402..1215
                     /standard_name="DAO1 5' flank"
     primer_bind     402..419
                     /standard_name="SM000037"
     gene            789..>1215
                     /product="D-aspartate oxidase"
                     /standard_name="DAO1"
     CDS             1029..>1215
                     /product="D-aspartate oxidase"
                     /standard_name="DAO1 CDS"
     primer_bind     1074..1093
                     /standard_name="SM000003"
     primer_bind     complement(1196..1215)
                     /standard_name="SM000002"
     regulatory      1222..1533
                     /note="Geneious type: promoter"
                     /standard_name="Chlamydomonas TUB2 promoter"
     primer_bind     1222..1240
                     /standard_name="PB000586"
     5'UTR           1329..>1533
                     /standard_name="Chlamydomonas TUB2 5' UTR"
     primer_bind     complement(1384..1402)
                     /standard_name="PB000134"
     primer_bind     complement(1516..1533)
                     /standard_name="PB000033"
     CDS             1534..3132
                     /product="sucrose invertase"
                     /translation="MLLQAFLFLLAGFAAKISASMTNETSDRPLVHFTPNKGWMNDPN
                     GLWYDEKDAKWHLYFQYNPNDTVWGTPLFWGHATSDDLTNWEDQPIAIAPKRNDSGAF
                     SGSMVVDYNNTSGFFNDTIDPRQRCVAIWTYNTPESEEQYISYSLDGGYTFTEYQKNP
                     VLAANSTQFRDPKVFWYEPSQKWIMTAAKSQDYKIEIYSSDDLKSWKLESAFANEGFL
                     GYQYECPGLIEVPTEQDPSKSYWVMFISINPGAPAGGSFNQYFVGSFNGTHFEAFDNQ
                     SRVVDFGKDYYALQTFFNTDPTYGSALGIAWASNWEYSAFVPTNPWRSSMSLVRKFSL
                     NTEYQANPETELINLKAEPILNISNAGPWSRFATNTTLTKANSYNVDLSNSTGTLEFE
                     LVYAVNTTQTISKSVFADLSLWFKGLEDPEEYLRMGFEVSASSFFLDRGNSKVKFVKE
                     NPYFTNRMSVNNQPFKSENDLSYYKVYGLLDQNILELYFNDGDVVSTNTYFMTTGNAL
                     GSVNMTTGVDNLFYIDKFQVREVK*"
                     /standard_name="Saccharomyces cerevisiae SUC2"
     primer_bind     1534..1551
                     /standard_name="PB000034"
     primer_bind     2045..2062
                     /standard_name="PB000025"
     primer_bind     complement(2115..2132)
                     /standard_name="PB000028"
     primer_bind     2534..2551
                     /standard_name="PB000026"
     primer_bind     complement(2599..2616)
                     /standard_name="PB000027"
     primer_bind     complement(3115..3132)
                     /standard_name="PB000035"
     3'UTR           3133..3290
                     /standard_name="ENO1 3'UTR"
     regulatory      3133..3332
                     /note="Geneious type: terminator"
                     /standard_name="ENO1 terminator"
     primer_bind     3133..3154
                     /standard_name="PB000036"
     variation       3148
                     /standard_name="C to A substitution introduced by primer
                     (designed based on UTEX 25 sequence)"
     primer_bind     3257..3276
                     /standard_name="PB000524"
     primer_bind     complement(3315..3332)
                     /standard_name="SM000215"
     variation       3317..3318
                     /standard_name="CG to AA substitutions introduced by
                     primer (designed based on UTEX 25 sequence)"
     gene            join(<3339..3419,3566..3734,3868..>3992)
                     /product="D-aspartate oxidase"
                     /standard_name="DAO1"
     misc_feature    3339..4128
                     /standard_name="DAO1 3' flank"
     CDS             join(<3339..3419,3566..3734,3868..>3992)
                     /product="D-aspartate oxidase"
                     /codon_start=3
                     /standard_name="DAO1 CDS"
     primer_bind     complement(4110..4128)
                     /standard_name="SM000042"
     primer_bind     4135..4154
                     /standard_name="SM000043"
     misc_feature    complement(4147..4164)
                     /note="Geneious type: primer_bind_reverse"
                     /standard_name="M13-R (-26)"
     misc_feature    complement(4161..4184)
                     /note="Geneious type: primer_bind_reverse"
                     /standard_name="M13-R (-46)"
     misc_feature    complement(4431..4450)
                     /note="Geneious type: primer_bind_reverse"
                     /standard_name="VR"
     rep_origin      complement(4550..5138)
     CDS             complement(5309..6169)
                     /gene="bla"
                     /note="ampR (confers resistance to ampicillin)"
                     /codon_start=1
                     /product="beta-lactamase"
                     /standard_name="bla CDS"
ORIGIN      
        1 tcgcgcgttt cggtgatgac ggtgaaaacc tctgacacat gcagctcccg gagacggtca
       61 cagcttgtct gtaagcggat gccgggagca gacaagcccg tcagggcgcg tcagcgggtg
      121 ttggcgggtg tcggggctgg cttaactatg cggcatcaga gcagattgta ctgagagtgc
      181 accatatgcg gtgtgaaata ccgcacagat gcgtaaggag aaaataccgc atcaggcgcc
      241 attcgccatt caggctgcgc aactgttggg aagggcgatc ggtgcgggcc tcttcgctat
      301 tacgccagct ggcgaaaggg ggatgtgctg caaggcgatt aagttgggta acgccagggt
      361 tttcccagtc acgacgttgt aaaacgacgg ccagtgatat ccaaggtcgc taggacagga
      421 ccagactcga gaatcagttt tccgcagaaa ttgaagcttt acgttgagtg ctcaagctct
      481 tcggttgcaa aattgtgctc gatggaaggc gggacaaaat gcgcaattac atgcaggtga
      541 aagttcaata cgacgatctg ggagtgtgag tgggtccaca atgctcccga gtagcacatg
      601 caatttttag ctcttcacct ccccgtcaat tctgttttct tccgcttttt ccaaatggga
      661 tgctgttggc agtgagaaca gcgttattga tgttcggttt atggatctta ttatctgaca
      721 ctgctgtgcg tgcactgctg tattgcagcc acctgcggca tttgcatgca gaattcgatc
      781 aaacatttct ttctatcggg ccagtagaga atggtggacc attgcaagct tggaatctac
      841 agcgctcatc ctggccaagc aggtttctgt ctcggcatca ggcatcgagc gcgggtcgcc
      901 gacaagggcc tccggaaccg gtcgagatca gggcgtaatc aggcaaagcc aaacaaccca
      961 acagcttgta tttgttgatt ggttctgtag tcgggaggtt gcccttagct cgagccgcgg
     1021 acctcgcaat ggaccagagc acccggcgac gtgtcaggca cttgacggaa ctcctctcac
     1081 ccgcatctca tcccctgggg ttcgatgaac cggtgagagc cgtcaagtgt tcatcccggc
     1141 gaagctcccg agtctgcgtg ctgggagctg gcgtggtggg gctgaccacg gccctcagac
     1201 tcctcgagcg attccactag tctttcttgc gctatgacac ttccagcaaa aggtagggcg
     1261 ggctgcgaga cggcttcccg gcgctgcatg caacaccgat gatgcttcga ccccccgaag
     1321 ctccttcggg gctgcatggg cgctccgatg ccgctccagg gcgagcgctg tttaaatagc
     1381 caggcccccg attgcaaaga cattatagcg agctaccaaa gccatattca aacacctaga
     1441 tcactaccac ttctacacag gccactcgag cttgtgatcg cactccgcta agggggcgcc
     1501 tcttcctctt cgtttcagtc acaacccgca aacatgctgc tgcaggcctt cctgttcctg
     1561 ctggccggct tcgccgccaa gatcagcgcc tccatgacga acgagacgtc cgaccgcccc
     1621 ctggtgcact tcacccccaa caagggctgg atgaacgacc ccaacggcct gtggtacgac
     1681 gagaaggacg ccaagtggca cctgtacttc cagtacaacc cgaacgacac cgtctggggg
     1741 acgcccttgt tctggggcca cgccacgtcc gacgacctga ccaactggga ggaccagccc
     1801 atcgccatcg ccccgaagcg caacgactcc ggcgccttct ccggctccat ggtggtggac
     1861 tacaacaaca cctccggctt cttcaacgac accatcgacc cgcgccagcg ctgcgtggcc
     1921 atctggacct acaacacccc ggagtccgag gagcagtaca tctcctacag cctggacggc
     1981 ggctacacct tcaccgagta ccagaagaac cccgtgctgg ccgccaactc cacccagttc
     2041 cgcgacccga aggtcttctg gtacgagccc tcccagaagt ggatcatgac cgcggccaag
     2101 tcccaggact acaagatcga gatctactcc tccgacgacc tgaagtcctg gaagctggag
     2161 tccgcgttcg ccaacgaggg cttcctcggc taccagtacg agtgccccgg cctgatcgag
     2221 gtccccaccg agcaggaccc cagcaagtcc tactgggtga tgttcatctc catcaacccc
     2281 ggcgccccgg ccggcggctc cttcaaccag tacttcgtcg gcagcttcaa cggcacccac
     2341 ttcgaggcct tcgacaacca gtcccgcgtg gtggacttcg gcaaggacta ctacgccctg
     2401 cagaccttct tcaacaccga cccgacctac gggagcgccc tgggcatcgc gtgggcctcc
     2461 aactgggagt actccgcctt cgtgcccacc aacccctggc gctcctccat gtccctcgtg
     2521 cgcaagttct ccctcaacac cgagtaccag gccaacccgg agacggagct gatcaacctg
     2581 aaggccgagc cgatcctgaa catcagcaac gccggcccct ggagccggtt cgccaccaac
     2641 accacgttga cgaaggccaa cagctacaac gtcgacctgt ccaacagcac cggcaccctg
     2701 gagttcgagc tggtgtacgc cgtcaacacc acccagacga tctccaagtc cgtgttcgcg
     2761 gacctctccc tctggttcaa gggcctggag gaccccgagg agtacctccg catgggcttc
     2821 gaggtgtccg cgtcctcctt cttcctggac cgcgggaaca gcaaggtgaa gttcgtgaag
     2881 gagaacccct acttcaccaa ccgcatgagc gtgaacaacc agcccttcaa gagcgagaac
     2941 gacctgtcct actacaaggt gtacggcttg ctggaccaga acatcctgga gctgtacttc
     3001 aacgacggcg acgtcgtgtc caccaacacc tacttcatga ccaccgggaa cgccctgggc
     3061 tccgtgaaca tgacgacggg ggtggacaac ctgttctaca tcgacaagtt ccaggtgcgc
     3121 gaggtcaagt gattgattgg aactcacaaa gcggcccacg gcttcgaacg tcccgtgtca
     3181 attgcgcggg gtgtgccaga gtttctgcgc caccgatgct caccctaggg ggggatgccc
     3241 tttgacattc atgtgtgcct gcatgcacgt ttgtatcagt ctcaccacac cttgaagatt
     3301 tttgggaggg ggggggaagt cggaatggaa acgagctctg gatctggtgg ccaaatgggg
     3361 agctgccaca tttcagcact acatggatct gtatcgcacc aagcacgctg ccgacgcagg
     3421 cgagcggtca tgggagaagg gacggtgaga agcatttact tgcgaggcgt acaagccgtc
     3481 ttctgctaaa tttgctgaga ctgaatgccc agatccacat gaagcactcc atcttcctcc
     3541 tgcccccttc cacccactcc ctcaggtgtc atgctgactg gtgggtatga cctctcgtcg
     3601 gtacccctcc cagaggagaa gcctttctgg gccgacatct tgcttgcctt cagacggctg
     3661 gaaagcagtg agctggccgc cttcgatcca agcggtacat ccgtcgatgg ctacggattc
     3721 accacaattg tgacgtgagg cggccaatta tgggaaagga agctccactt caagcggcat
     3781 gcccttgcaa gctgaggggg agtgcagacc tcctcatgcc ttgaatttgc agggaggcca
     3841 gcgactctgc ccctttccac cgagcaggga ggggcgactt tacctggtct ggttgatgaa
     3901 gcagattgag cagctgggcg gcaggcacga gcgccgtcat gtcagcagct tggatgagct
     3961 ggccgattac gatgccgtgg tcaactgcac aggtgcgcac gtggtcgggt tgcatgagcc
     4021 agcacggggg gcgcagccct cccctgctcc cgggacaggc acgccgacgc cgttttgcat
     4081 catcagccga gagcctctgt gaggcaggcc cacattcctc accccatcga tatcggcgta
     4141 atcatggtca tagcctgttt cctgtgtgaa attgttatcc gctcacaatt ccacacaaca
     4201 tacgagccgg aagcataaag tgtaaagcct ggggtgccta atgagtgagc taactcacat
     4261 taattgcgtt gcgctcactg cccgctttcc agtcgggaaa cctgtcgtgc cagctgcatt
     4321 aatgaatcgg ccaacgcgcg gggagaggcg gtttgcgtat tgggcgctct tccgcttcct
     4381 cgctcactga ctcgctgcgc tcggtcgttc ggctgcggcg agcggtatca gctcactcaa
     4441 aggcggtaat acggttatcc acagaatcag gggataacgc aggaaagaac atgtgagcaa
     4501 aaggccagca aaaggccagg aaccgtaaaa aggccgcgtt gctggcgttt ttccataggc
     4561 tccgcccccc tgacgagcat cacaaaaatc gacgctcaag tcagaggtgg cgaaacccga
     4621 caggactata aagataccag gcgtttcccc ctggaagctc cctcgtgcgc tctcctgttc
     4681 cgaccctgcc gcttaccgga tacctgtccg cctttctccc ttcgggaagc gtggcgcttt
     4741 ctcatagctc acgctgtagg tatctcagtt cggtgtaggt cgttcgctcc aagctgggct
     4801 gtgtgcacga accccccgtt cagcccgacc gctgcgcctt atccggtaac tatcgtcttg
     4861 agtccaaccc ggtaagacac gacttatcgc cactggcagc agccactggt aacaggatta
     4921 gcagagcgag gtatgtaggc ggtgctacag agttcttgaa gtggtggcct aactacggct
     4981 acactagaag aacagtattt ggtatctgcg ctctgctgaa gccagttacc ttcggaaaaa
     5041 gagttggtag ctcttgatcc ggcaaacaaa ccaccgctgg tagcggtggt ttttttgttt
     5101 gcaagcagca gattacgcgc agaaaaaaag gatctcaaga agatcctttg atcttttcta
     5161 cggggtctga cgctcagtgg aacgaaaact cacgttaagg gattttggtc atgagattat
     5221 caaaaaggat cttcacctag atccttttaa attaaaaatg aagttttaaa tcaatctaaa
     5281 gtatatatga gtaaacttgg tctgacagtt accaatgctt aatcagtgag gcacctatct
     5341 cagcgatctg tctatttcgt tcatccatag ttgcctgact ccccgtcgtg tagataacta
     5401 cgatacggga gggcttacca tctggcccca gtgctgcaat gataccgcga gacccacgct
     5461 caccggctcc agatttatca gcaataaacc agccagccgg aagggccgag cgcagaagtg
     5521 gtcctgcaac tttatccgcc tccatccagt ctattaattg ttgccgggaa gctagagtaa
     5581 gtagttcgcc agttaatagt ttgcgcaacg ttgttgccat tgctacaggc atcgtggtgt
     5641 cacgctcgtc gtttggtatg gcttcattca gctccggttc ccaacgatca aggcgagtta
     5701 catgatcccc catgttgtgc aaaaaagcgg ttagctcctt cggtcctccg atcgttgtca
     5761 gaagtaagtt ggccgcagtg ttatcactca tggttatggc agcactgcat aattctctta
     5821 ctgtcatgcc atccgtaaga tgcttttctg tgactggtga gtactcaacc aagtcattct
     5881 gagaatagtg tatgcggcga ccgagttgct cttgcccggc gtcaatacgg gataataccg
     5941 cgccacatag cagaacttta aaagtgctca tcattggaaa acgttcttcg gggcgaaaac
     6001 tctcaaggat cttaccgctg ttgagatcca gttcgatgta acccactcgt gcacccaact
     6061 gatcttcagc atcttttact ttcaccagcg tttctgggtg agcaaaaaca ggaaggcaaa
     6121 atgccgcaaa aaagggaata agggcgacac ggaaatgttg aatactcata ctcttccttt
     6181 ttcaatatta ttgaagcatt tatcagggtt attgtctcat gagcggatac atatttgaat
     6241 gtatttagaa aaataaacaa ataggggttc cgcgcacatt tccccgaaaa gtgccacctg
     6301 acgtctaaga aaccattatt atcatgacat taacctataa aaataggcgt atcacgaggc
     6361 cctttcgtc
//
LOCUS       pMAD0015                7851 bp ds-DNA     circular SYN 28-JUN-2025
DEFINITION  AMT1B-1 targeting vector, Venus expression, pMAD0015, complete
            sequence.
ACCESSION
VERSION     .
KEYWORDS    NEBuilder.
SOURCE      synthetic DNA construct
  ORGANISM  Auxenochlorella protothecoides x Auxenochlorella symbiontica.
REFERENCE   1  (bases 1 to 7851)
  AUTHORS   .
  TITLE     NEBuilder-generated Construct
  JOURNAL   Exported 23-APR-2023 from NEBuilder https://nebuilder.neb.com
FEATURES             Location/Qualifiers
     source          join(<5618..7851,1..>395)
                     /organism="Cloning vector pUC19"
                     /mol_type="other DNA"
     misc_feature    402..1496
                     /standard_name="AMT1B-1 5' flank"
     gene            <402..659
                     /standard_name="PDX2"
     CDS             <402..459
                     /product="Pyridoxal kinase"
                     /codon_start=2
                     /standard_name="PDX2 CDS"
     primer_bind     402..420
                     /standard_name="SM000613"
     primer_bind     1243..1262
                     /standard_name="SM000785"
     5'UTR           1288..>1496
                     /standard_name="AMT1B-1 5' UTR"
     primer_bind     complement(1478..1496)
                     /standard_name="SM000614"
     CDS             1497..2213
                     /transl_table=1
                     /product="VENUS 3xFLAG"
                     /protein_id="ANF29833.1"
                     /db_xref="GI:1029981164"
                     /translation="MVSKGEELFTGVVPILVELDGDVNGHKFSVSGEGEGDATYGKLT
                     LKLICTTGKLPVPWPTLVTTLGYGLQCFARYPDHMKQHDFFKSAMPEGYVQERTIFFK
                     DDGNYKTRAEVKFEGDTLVNRIELKGIDFKEDGNILGHKLEYNYNSHNVYITADKQKN
                     GIKANFKIRHNIEDGGVQLADHYQQNTPIGDGPVLLPDNHYLSYQSALSKDPNEKRDH
                     MVLLEFVTAAGITLGMDELK*"
                     /standard_name="VENUS CDS"
     primer_bind     1500..1517
                     /standard_name="SM000615"
     primer_bind     complement(2190..2213)
                     /standard_name="SM000346"
     regulatory      2214..2750
                     /note="Geneious type: terminator"
                     /note="MLDP1-1 terminator was amplified from UTEX 250;
                     MLDP1 is homozygous for MLDP1-2 in UTEX 250-A "
                     /standard_name="MLDP1-1 terminator"
     3'UTR           2214..2707
                     /standard_name="MLDP1-1 3' UTR"
     primer_bind     2214..2231
                     /standard_name="SM000347"
     3'UTR           complement(2680..>2750)
                     /standard_name="UTEX250_A08.18545.1 3' UTR"
     primer_bind     complement(2729..2750)
                     /standard_name="SM000616"
     regulatory      2751..3545
                     /note="Geneious type: promoter"
                     /standard_name="PGK1B-1 promoter"
     primer_bind     2751..2768
                     /standard_name="SM000617"
     gene            <2857..3126
                     /standard_name="UTEX250_B12.35115.1"
     CDS             <2857..3037
                     /codon_start=2
                     /standard_name="UTEX250_B12.35115.1"
     primer_bind     2883..2902
                     /standard_name="PB000386"
     primer_bind     complement(3056..3075)
                     /standard_name="PB000385"
     primer_bind     complement(3103..3122)
                     /standard_name="PB000393"
     primer_bind     3193..3212
                     /standard_name="PB000394"
     5'UTR           join(3242..3332,3536..>3545)
                     /standard_name="PGK1B-1 5' UTR"
     misc_feature    complement(3528..3545)
                     /note="Geneious type: primer_bind_reverse"
                     /standard_name="PB000282"
     CDS             3546..4340
                     /translation="MIEQDGLHAGSPAAWVERLFGYDWAQQTIGCSDAAVFRLSAQGR
                     PVLFVKTDLSGALNELQDEAARLSWLATTGVPCAAVLDVVTEAGRDWLLLGEVPGQDL
                     LSSHLAPAEKVSIMADAMRRLHTLDPATCPFDHQAKHRIERARTRMEAGLVDQDDLDE
                     EHQGLAPAELFARLKARMPDGEDLVVTHGDACLPNIMVENGRFSGFIDCGRLGVADRY
                     QDIALATRDIAEELGGEWADRFLVLYGIAAPDSQRIAFYRLLDEFF*"
                     /standard_name="nptII CDS"
     primer_bind     3546..3563
                     /standard_name="PB000283"
     primer_bind     3783..3800
                     /standard_name="PB000295"
     primer_bind     complement(4053..4070)
                     /standard_name="PB000296"
     primer_bind     complement(4322..4340)
                     /standard_name="SM000019"
     regulatory      4341..4590
                     /note="Geneious type: terminator"
                     /standard_name="PGK1B terminator"
     3'UTR           <4341..4489
                     /standard_name="PGK1 3' UTR"
     primer_bind     4341..4358
                     /standard_name="SM000024"
     primer_bind     4417..4438
                     /standard_name="SM000089"
     primer_bind     4487..4506
                     /standard_name="SM000122"
     primer_bind     complement(4573..4590)
                     /standard_name="SM000618"
     misc_feature    4591..5611
                     /note="/created_by=there"
                     /standard_name="AMT1B-1 3' flank"
     gene            join(<4591..4820,4982..5523)
                     /product="ammonium transporter 1B"
                     /standard_name="AMT1B-1"
     CDS             join(<4591..4820,4982..5151)
                     /product="ammonium transporter 1B"
                     /codon_start=2
                     /standard_name="AMT1B-1 CDS"
     primer_bind     4591..4608
                     /standard_name="SM000619"
     primer_bind     5152..5171
                     /standard_name="SM000609"
     primer_bind     complement(5431..5450)
                     /standard_name="SM000786"
     primer_bind     complement(5592..5611)
                     /standard_name="SM000620"
     rep_origin      complement(6032..6620)
     CDS             complement(6791..7651)
                     /standard_name="bla CDS"
ORIGIN      
        1 tcgcgcgttt cggtgatgac ggtgaaaacc tctgacacat gcagctcccg gagacggtca
       61 cagcttgtct gtaagcggat gccgggagca gacaagcccg tcagggcgcg tcagcgggtg
      121 ttggcgggtg tcggggctgg cttaactatg cggcatcaga gcagattgta ctgagagtgc
      181 accatatgcg gtgtgaaata ccgcacagat gcgtaaggag aaaataccgc atcaggcgcc
      241 attcgccatt caggctgcgc aactgttggg aagggcgatc ggtgcgggcc tcttcgctat
      301 tacgccagct ggcgaaaggg ggatgtgctg caaggcgatt aagttgggta acgccagggt
      361 tttcccagtc acgacgttgt aaaacgacgg ccagtaagct tgcactctga agccctgctg
      421 caccctcacg tgacctatcg tgccgaggca gtaccttgac gcagcaccga agcatgccag
      481 gcgatcaata tggcaggaca tcatgggtct ccagggctct aggcccttcc ccttcgctgc
      541 aagtaaacag ttgcaggtcg cataagtccc ctggcatgcc tctgctcatg cacttcaggt
      601 cagcaataat gataccgcat ggcttggtta tattcctttc ttaatactgt acgacatgca
      661 gctggaggtg gcaacatgag cgatgaactg cacgatggac aagccggccc tatggcggga
      721 gatgaagatt gggttcggac cacatccctc taccctcctg gtacggaagg gggcccaacg
      781 tcccttgata cggtcgattg atagctttga gataatgcta cttcatgaga acgagatcgc
      841 cagtggttgc cgtgccttct cccacggcgg gacccctgcg acactcttct gacctccgag
      901 cgatgagcga ctggacacta tgcgacagtg ccaaggaccc ttggtatagc agaccatgta
      961 tgcatggcat gacttcatgg aacagggccc tgtccgagtg tgacctctgg gcgatagggg
     1021 atacgacgaa gattagggtt ttcctgatgc gtgacttggt tctcgcgcca ctgtcaatgg
     1081 cagacatcgc accacgccgt ggagctattt atggtaactt tgagtccact cgagggctcc
     1141 atgctgcatt ctgcccttcg gtacctcggg acatttctca gagtctcgcg tttggctccc
     1201 ggagatcaac cacagaaaag gaaagatcga acacaagatc acggatcccg ggtgtcattt
     1261 gtgttgtcaa cctagggtct ctgcgccaac ctagggtaaa ggctgtcaca ccctggaagc
     1321 gctttatttc accccgggtt tcactgtcac atctcaacat tattcggtgt ccactcgggc
     1381 acccggagtc gccggttaca actcccagca gcatctaatc tcccaagccc tagacctaca
     1441 gcaccggccg cacaggacga gcgccgttgc cccagccctc cacaaactcg ggcaacatgg
     1501 tgagcaaggg cgaggagctg ttcaccggcg tggtgcccat cctggtggag ctggacggcg
     1561 acgtgaacgg ccacaagttc agcgtgagcg gcgagggcga gggcgacgcc acctacggca
     1621 agctgaccct gaagctgatc tgcaccaccg gcaagctgcc cgtgccctgg cccaccctgg
     1681 tgaccaccct gggctacggc ctgcagtgct tcgcccgcta ccccgaccac atgaagcagc
     1741 acgacttctt caagagcgcc atgcccgagg gctacgtgca ggagcgcacc atcttcttca
     1801 aggacgacgg caactacaag acccgcgccg aggtgaagtt cgagggcgac accctggtga
     1861 accgcatcga gctgaagggc atcgacttca aggaggacgg caacatcctg ggccacaagc
     1921 tggagtacaa ctacaacagc cacaacgtgt acatcaccgc cgacaagcag aagaacggca
     1981 tcaaggccaa cttcaagatc cgccacaaca tcgaggacgg cggcgtgcag ctggccgacc
     2041 actaccagca gaacaccccc atcggcgacg gccccgtgct gctgcccgac aaccactacc
     2101 tgagctacca gagcgccctg agcaaggacc ccaacgagaa gcgcgaccac atggtgctgc
     2161 tggagttcgt gaccgccgcc ggcatcaccc tgggcatgga cgagctgaag taaacagcag
     2221 gggagcgagc gggggagcga gcggagggag ggggctgttg gcagcgtgct cggtgtgagc
     2281 cagagttggg gcacccaagt gggcggccgg ctggcaggcg tgggcagacg cagtcgatat
     2341 gatggggccc ttcctacacg agggccttgc ttcatctctg agaaaccccc agacccacca
     2401 acccctcagt gtcaagctca ttttcgctgc ccaagacaat agatatccct gattcgtcca
     2461 tagacgttgg cccgggtcat gccctggcag tgtaccctgg cccctagcga cccgtcccct
     2521 atttttgtgc cctagagccg tcacccgctg tttccctgca ttccctgcac accccatgcc
     2581 ccgtgccctt agctggctgt gctggggccc ctattccccg cccagccccc gtgggccggc
     2641 cctgaaccgc tcgagatcaa aacctttcgg agaacctgtg caccgcgtgt gtaattgcct
     2701 agccccacgc atgccatcat gcaagaacgg aatgggaaaa gagactggat ccttcctgtc
     2761 ccacaatgct tggtgaatgc agtgggttga tcaccgcgga ggagctgtgg cttactcgtt
     2821 ctgatcaagg gagcctctgc accttaaccc tgccaggatc gaaaccaacc ttgtcagtcc
     2881 cgtggtgggc aacatcatcc tcgtgaagct gattgaccag gaaaacatga tgagtcggta
     2941 tgaggacgag catgagtggc ccaacatcga tatgacacat cttggagttt acggcaaatg
     3001 tatcacactt ccatcctggc ttgcaccaca atattagtgg acccctcctt gcagtggcac
     3061 ggtgagaagc tagtttgtag taatcttctt aattgacgaa ccagacgtgt gtaatggcct
     3121 cctttgagtg atggaaggat ggaacctacc ccccccctcc ccagtactct gcggtacatc
     3181 cgagtaaccc ttccattgat cagcccaaac gcaatatgca acgactctac atacggccac
     3241 cgagtgctta ttccttcgct atcaccgcac aaaaatccca tccgcgaact catccgaggt
     3301 gatagattgc gatcggggtt attcgggtta aggtgcgact agggatccct gaatcttttg
     3361 gggatttccc cgggtctcgt cctgcatgct tatcatcagt ctcgtgggtt atttggatcg
     3421 ctgcgcatgc cataacagag cgctcataat atttgctgcg gcggtggtgc tggcaaaatc
     3481 ccctgcgtac cgggcgcctg tcaagccaac cccgccgtgc ggcactcccc tgcagatcca
     3541 tcaccatgat cgagcaggac ggcctccacg ccggctcccc cgccgcctgg gtggagcgcc
     3601 tgttcggcta cgactgggcc cagcagacca tcggctgctc cgacgccgcc gtgttccgcc
     3661 tgtccgccca gggccgcccc gtgctgttcg tgaagaccga cctgtccggc gccctgaacg
     3721 agctgcagga cgaggccgcc cgcctgtcct ggctggccac caccggcgtg ccctgcgccg
     3781 ccgtgctgga cgtggtgacc gaggccggcc gcgactggct gctgctgggc gaggtgcccg
     3841 gccaggacct gctgtcctcc cacctggccc ccgccgagaa ggtgtccatc atggccgacg
     3901 ccatgcgccg cctgcacacc ctggaccccg ccacctgccc cttcgaccac caggccaagc
     3961 accgcatcga gcgcgcccgc acccgcatgg aggccggcct ggtggaccag gacgacctgg
     4021 acgaggagca ccagggcctg gcccccgccg agctgttcgc ccgcctgaag gcccgcatgc
     4081 ccgacggcga ggacctggtg gtgacccacg gcgacgcctg cctgcccaac atcatggtgg
     4141 agaacggccg cttctccggc ttcatcgact gcggccgcct gggcgtggcc gaccgctacc
     4201 aggacatcgc cctggccacc cgcgacatcg ccgaggagct gggcggcgag tgggccgacc
     4261 gcttcctggt gctgtacggc atcgccgccc ccgactccca gcgcatcgcc ttctaccgcc
     4321 tgctggacga gttcttctga gctgttccta ggaacgtgga ggaggtgcaa ggagggtgat
     4381 ctcaccctgg tgtgtctctt catggagctc agatcttgaa aactgtgagg tgcttatccg
     4441 atacctgctt cgtgcatggc ttgtgcgata tgtacacgca tttgcagatt ggtgggagca
     4501 gcagattggt gggagcagca tagagcttta gaaggggctt aggagcggga atgtgaaact
     4561 caggcggttg ggccagatga gagcgcaaag ggtggaggac tactacgggg cctcacccta
     4621 cggcgaggac acgacgcgcg agtacggctt catcatgggc ggtggcggca agctgctggg
     4681 cgcgcacctg gtctacatca tctgcatcgc cgcatgggtg ctgggcatca tggggcccta
     4741 cttcttcatc ctcaagcgcc tgggcatctt cagggtgtcc ccggaggtcg agaccgccgg
     4801 actggacgcc tcctaccacg gtgaggggcg gcggggaggt ggtgcgagag gcgatggggg
     4861 agggccaggt cgttgcccat tgatgttgcc tctggtggat ttctccaagg tgcacgttca
     4921 ggcgccttga tcaacattcc gctgacccca tgctgtcttc cccccaacca aaccatccca
     4981 ggcgggcatg cctacccgca tgaggtgacg ggcaagggcc aggcctacaa gaacgaggcc
     5041 tttgacaagg aggagaacgg cctcacagct gccaaggtgc agatgcagat tgacatggca
     5101 ctgggcaagc tcaaggagga gctgacccac ccctcagaca agtctgagta ggtgatgtga
     5161 gtcacgacgc agtgccgaga gcttggttga gccgctgggc tagggacgcg tgagcgccca
     5221 atgcatgtgc ccaggggtgg gcgactgtcc gtgtgttccc ctccccaaac ccccttcctg
     5281 ttcttattgt acccatccgt tgactggtgt ggccagttcc tgcacccaaa ccgctgctcc
     5341 agcgctcgca gccctacaac ccactattac tattaatatt tgacgatatt atgggccgat
     5401 gtttgccggg gctgtatgga gggtgggacc gaccatcgct gctttcctca gctctttatg
     5461 aagtcgcgga tgtatgtgcg gtcaggcctg tgatgctcgg atcatgtaac gtggaagtaa
     5521 gtcggttggt gcgctgaggt acatggccga ggccattaat tggtaaacct gtgcatgatc
     5581 agcagaaagt ggctggatga tgtatcacaa taagcttggc gtaatcatgg tcatagctgt
     5641 ttcctgtgtg aaattgttat ccgctcacaa ttccacacaa catacgagcc ggaagcataa
     5701 agtgtaaagc ctggggtgcc taatgagtga gctaactcac attaattgcg ttgcgctcac
     5761 tgcccgcttt ccagtcggga aacctgtcgt gccagctgca ttaatgaatc ggccaacgcg
     5821 cggggagagg cggtttgcgt attgggcgct cttccgcttc ctcgctcact gactcgctgc
     5881 gctcggtcgt tcggctgcgg cgagcggtat cagctcactc aaaggcggta atacggttat
     5941 ccacagaatc aggggataac gcaggaaaga acatgtgagc aaaaggccag caaaaggcca
     6001 ggaaccgtaa aaaggccgcg ttgctggcgt ttttccatag gctccgcccc cctgacgagc
     6061 atcacaaaaa tcgacgctca agtcagaggt ggcgaaaccc gacaggacta taaagatacc
     6121 aggcgtttcc ccctggaagc tccctcgtgc gctctcctgt tccgaccctg ccgcttaccg
     6181 gatacctgtc cgcctttctc ccttcgggaa gcgtggcgct ttctcatagc tcacgctgta
     6241 ggtatctcag ttcggtgtag gtcgttcgct ccaagctggg ctgtgtgcac gaaccccccg
     6301 ttcagcccga ccgctgcgcc ttatccggta actatcgtct tgagtccaac ccggtaagac
     6361 acgacttatc gccactggca gcagccactg gtaacaggat tagcagagcg aggtatgtag
     6421 gcggtgctac agagttcttg aagtggtggc ctaactacgg ctacactaga agaacagtat
     6481 ttggtatctg cgctctgctg aagccagtta ccttcggaaa aagagttggt agctcttgat
     6541 ccggcaaaca aaccaccgct ggtagcggtg gtttttttgt ttgcaagcag cagattacgc
     6601 gcagaaaaaa aggatctcaa gaagatcctt tgatcttttc tacggggtct gacgctcagt
     6661 ggaacgaaaa ctcacgttaa gggattttgg tcatgagatt atcaaaaagg atcttcacct
     6721 agatcctttt aaattaaaaa tgaagtttta aatcaatcta aagtatatat gagtaaactt
     6781 ggtctgacag ttaccaatgc ttaatcagtg aggcacctat ctcagcgatc tgtctatttc
     6841 gttcatccat agttgcctga ctccccgtcg tgtagataac tacgatacgg gagggcttac
     6901 catctggccc cagtgctgca atgataccgc gagacccacg ctcaccggct ccagatttat
     6961 cagcaataaa ccagccagcc ggaagggccg agcgcagaag tggtcctgca actttatccg
     7021 cctccatcca gtctattaat tgttgccggg aagctagagt aagtagttcg ccagttaata
     7081 gtttgcgcaa cgttgttgcc attgctacag gcatcgtggt gtcacgctcg tcgtttggta
     7141 tggcttcatt cagctccggt tcccaacgat caaggcgagt tacatgatcc cccatgttgt
     7201 gcaaaaaagc ggttagctcc ttcggtcctc cgatcgttgt cagaagtaag ttggccgcag
     7261 tgttatcact catggttatg gcagcactgc ataattctct tactgtcatg ccatccgtaa
     7321 gatgcttttc tgtgactggt gagtactcaa ccaagtcatt ctgagaatag tgtatgcggc
     7381 gaccgagttg ctcttgcccg gcgtcaatac gggataatac cgcgccacat agcagaactt
     7441 taaaagtgct catcattgga aaacgttctt cggggcgaaa actctcaagg atcttaccgc
     7501 tgttgagatc cagttcgatg taacccactc gtgcacccaa ctgatcttca gcatctttta
     7561 ctttcaccag cgtttctggg tgagcaaaaa caggaaggca aaatgccgca aaaaagggaa
     7621 taagggcgac acggaaatgt tgaatactca tactcttcct ttttcaatat tattgaagca
     7681 tttatcaggg ttattgtctc atgagcggat acatatttga atgtatttag aaaaataaac
     7741 aaataggggt tccgcgcaca tttccccgaa aagtgccacc tgacgtctaa gaaaccatta
     7801 ttatcatgac attaacctat aaaaataggc gtatcacgag gccctttcgt c
//
LOCUS       pMAD0076                8114 bp    DNA     circular UNA 28-JUN-2025
DEFINITION  DAO1 targeting vector, GFP expression, pMAD0076, complete sequence.
ACCESSION   urn.local...5j-iyxwnmg
VERSION     urn.local...5j-iyxwnmg
KEYWORDS    .
SOURCE      synthetic DNA construct
  ORGANISM  Auxenochlorella protothecoides x Auxenochlorella symbiontica.
FEATURES             Location/Qualifiers
     source          join(<5880..8114,1..>395)
                     /organism="Cloning vector pUC19"
                     /mol_type="other DNA"
     primer_bind     353..374
                     /standard_name="M13-F (-46)"
     primer_bind     359..375
                     /standard_name="M13-F (-40)"
     primer_bind     complement(373..395)
                     /standard_name="SM000044"
     primer_bind     379..395
                     /standard_name="M13-F (-20)"
     misc_feature    402..1215
                     /standard_name="DAO1 5' flank"
     5'UTR           complement(<402..452)
                     /standard_name="UTEX250_A10.28895.1"
     primer_bind     402..419
                     /standard_name="SM000037"
     gene            789..>1215
                     /product="D-aspartate oxidase"
                     /standard_name="DAO1"
     CDS             1029..>1215
                     /product="D-aspartate oxidase"
                     /standard_name="DAO1 CDS"
     primer_bind     1074..1093
                     /standard_name="SM000003"
     regulatory      1222..1533
                     /note="Geneious type: promoter"
                     /standard_name="Chlamydomonas reinhardtii TUB2 promoter"
     primer_bind     1222..1240
                     /standard_name="PB000586"
     5'UTR           1329..>1533
                     /standard_name="Chlamydomonas TUB2 5' UTR"
     primer_bind     complement(1384..1402)
                     /standard_name="PB000134"
     primer_bind     complement(1516..1533)
                     /standard_name="PB000033"
     CDS             1534..3132
                     /product="sucrose invertase"
                     /translation="MLLQAFLFLLAGFAAKISASMTNETSDRPLVHFTPNKGWMNDPN
                     GLWYDEKDAKWHLYFQYNPNDTVWGTPLFWGHATSDDLTNWEDQPIAIAPKRNDSGAF
                     SGSMVVDYNNTSGFFNDTIDPRQRCVAIWTYNTPESEEQYISYSLDGGYTFTEYQKNP
                     VLAANSTQFRDPKVFWYEPSQKWIMTAAKSQDYKIEIYSSDDLKSWKLESAFANEGFL
                     GYQYECPGLIEVPTEQDPSKSYWVMFISINPGAPAGGSFNQYFVGSFNGTHFEAFDNQ
                     SRVVDFGKDYYALQTFFNTDPTYGSALGIAWASNWEYSAFVPTNPWRSSMSLVRKFSL
                     NTEYQANPETELINLKAEPILNISNAGPWSRFATNTTLTKANSYNVDLSNSTGTLEFE
                     LVYAVNTTQTISKSVFADLSLWFKGLEDPEEYLRMGFEVSASSFFLDRGNSKVKFVKE
                     NPYFTNRMSVNNQPFKSENDLSYYKVYGLLDQNILELYFNDGDVVSTNTYFMTTGNAL
                     GSVNMTTGVDNLFYIDKFQVREVK*"
                     /standard_name="Saccharomyces cerevisiae SUC2"
     primer_bind     1534..1551
                     /standard_name="PB000034"
     primer_bind     2045..2062
                     /standard_name="PB000025"
     primer_bind     complement(2115..2132)
                     /standard_name="PB000028"
     primer_bind     2534..2551
                     /standard_name="PB000026"
     primer_bind     complement(2599..2616)
                     /standard_name="PB000027"
     primer_bind     complement(3115..3132)
                     /standard_name="PB000035"
     regulatory      3133..3332
                     /note="Geneious type: terminator"
                     /standard_name="ENO1 terminator"
     3'UTR           3133..3290
                     /standard_name="ENO1 3'UTR"
     primer_bind     3133..3154
                     /standard_name="PB000036"
     variation       3148
                     /standard_name="C to A substitution introduced by primer
                     (designed based on UTEX 25 sequence)"
     primer_bind     3257..3276
                     /standard_name="PB000524"
     variation       3317..3318
                     /standard_name="CG to AA substitutions introduced by
                     primer (designed based on UTEX 25 sequence)"
     regulatory      3341..4027
                     /note="Geneious type: promoter"
                     /standard_name="RBCS1 promoter"
     gene            <3341..>3463
                     /product="Nucleoporin 88"
                     /standard_name="NUP88"
     CDS             <3341..3463
                     /codon_start=1
                     /product="Nucleoporin 88"
                     /standard_name="NUP88 CDS"
     primer_bind     3341..3362
                     /standard_name="SM000183"
     gene            join(complement(3631..3783),complement(<3348..3459))
                     /standard_name="possible lncRNA gene"
     primer_bind     3660..3680
                     /standard_name="PB000143"
     5'UTR           3946..>4027
                     /standard_name="RBCS1 5' UTR"
     CDS             4028..4747
                     /product="monomeric superfolder Green Fluorescent Protein,
                     mutated 5 Met residues"
                     /translation="MVSKGEELFTGVVPILVELDGDVNGHKFSVRGEGEGDATNGKLT
                     LKFICTTGKLPVPWPTLVTTLTYGVQCFSRYPDHIKRHDFFKSALPEGYVQERTISFK
                     DDGTYKTRAEVKFEGDTLVNRIELKGIDFKEDGNILGHKLEYNFNSHNVYITADKQKN
                     GIKANFKIRHNVEDGSVQLADHYQQNTPIGDGPVLLPDNHYLSTQSKLSKDPNEKRDH
                     AVLLEFVTAAGITHGKDELYK*"
                     /standard_name="msfGFP[r5M] CDS"
     primer_bind     4028..4045
                     /standard_name="SM000973"
     primer_bind     4497..4515
                     /standard_name="SM000724"
     primer_bind     complement(4571..4589)
                     /standard_name="SM000725"
     primer_bind     complement(4726..4747)
                     /standard_name="SM000974"
     regulatory      4748..5077
                     /note="Geneious type: terminator"
                     /standard_name="RBCS1 terminator"
     3'UTR           <4748..4928
                     /standard_name="RBCS1 3' UTR"
     primer_bind     4873..4892
                     /standard_name="SM000199"
     3'UTR           complement(5022..>5077)
                     /standard_name="UTEX250_A09.23645.1 3' UTR"
     primer_bind     complement(5054..5077)
                     /standard_name="SM000188"
     misc_feature    5084..5873
                     /standard_name="DAO1 3' flank"
     gene            join(<5084..5164,5311..5479,5613..>5737)
                     /product="D-aspartate oxidase"
                     /standard_name="DAO1"
     CDS             join(<5084..5164,5311..5479,5613..>5737)
                     /product="D-aspartate oxidase"
                     /codon_start=3
                     /standard_name="DAO1 CDS"
     primer_bind     complement(5238..5257)
                     /standard_name="SM000200"
     primer_bind     complement(5855..5873)
                     /standard_name="SM000042"
     primer_bind     5880..5900
                     /standard_name="SM000043"
     misc_feature    complement(5892..5909)
                     /note="Geneious type: primer_bind_reverse"
                     /standard_name="M13-R (-26)"
     misc_feature    complement(5906..5929)
                     /note="Geneious type: primer_bind_reverse"
                     /standard_name="M13-R (-46)"
     rep_origin      complement(6295..6883)
     CDS             complement(7054..7914)
                     /gene="bla"
                     /note="ampR (confers resistance to ampicillin)"
                     /codon_start=1
                     /product="beta-lactamase"
ORIGIN      
        1 tcgcgcgttt cggtgatgac ggtgaaaacc tctgacacat gcagctcccg gagacggtca
       61 cagcttgtct gtaagcggat gccgggagca gacaagcccg tcagggcgcg tcagcgggtg
      121 ttggcgggtg tcggggctgg cttaactatg cggcatcaga gcagattgta ctgagagtgc
      181 accatatgcg gtgtgaaata ccgcacagat gcgtaaggag aaaataccgc atcaggcgcc
      241 attcgccatt caggctgcgc aactgttggg aagggcgatc ggtgcgggcc tcttcgctat
      301 tacgccagct ggcgaaaggg ggatgtgctg caaggcgatt aagttgggta acgccagggt
      361 tttcccagtc acgacgttgt aaaacgacgg ccagtgatat ccaaggtcgc taggacagga
      421 ccagactcga gaatcagttt tccgcagaaa ttgaagcttt acgttgagtg ctcaagctct
      481 tcggttgcaa aattgtgctc gatggaaggc gggacaaaat gcgcaattac atgcaggtga
      541 aagttcaata cgacgatctg ggagtgtgag tgggtccaca atgctcccga gtagcacatg
      601 caatttttag ctcttcacct ccccgtcaat tctgttttct tccgcttttt ccaaatggga
      661 tgctgttggc agtgagaaca gcgttattga tgttcggttt atggatctta ttatctgaca
      721 ctgctgtgcg tgcactgctg tattgcagcc acctgcggca tttgcatgca gaattcgatc
      781 aaacatttct ttctatcggg ccagtagaga atggtggacc attgcaagct tggaatctac
      841 agcgctcatc ctggccaagc aggtttctgt ctcggcatca ggcatcgagc gcgggtcgcc
      901 gacaagggcc tccggaaccg gtcgagatca gggcgtaatc aggcaaagcc aaacaaccca
      961 acagcttgta tttgttgatt ggttctgtag tcgggaggtt gcccttagct cgagccgcgg
     1021 acctcgcaat ggaccagagc acccggcgac gtgtcaggca cttgacggaa ctcctctcac
     1081 ccgcatctca tcccctgggg ttcgatgaac cggtgagagc cgtcaagtgt tcatcccggc
     1141 gaagctcccg agtctgcgtg ctgggagctg gcgtggtggg gctgaccacg gccctcagac
     1201 tcctcgagcg attccactag tctttcttgc gctatgacac ttccagcaaa aggtagggcg
     1261 ggctgcgaga cggcttcccg gcgctgcatg caacaccgat gatgcttcga ccccccgaag
     1321 ctccttcggg gctgcatggg cgctccgatg ccgctccagg gcgagcgctg tttaaatagc
     1381 caggcccccg attgcaaaga cattatagcg agctaccaaa gccatattca aacacctaga
     1441 tcactaccac ttctacacag gccactcgag cttgtgatcg cactccgcta agggggcgcc
     1501 tcttcctctt cgtttcagtc acaacccgca aacatgctgc tgcaggcctt cctgttcctg
     1561 ctggccggct tcgccgccaa gatcagcgcc tccatgacga acgagacgtc cgaccgcccc
     1621 ctggtgcact tcacccccaa caagggctgg atgaacgacc ccaacggcct gtggtacgac
     1681 gagaaggacg ccaagtggca cctgtacttc cagtacaacc cgaacgacac cgtctggggg
     1741 acgcccttgt tctggggcca cgccacgtcc gacgacctga ccaactggga ggaccagccc
     1801 atcgccatcg ccccgaagcg caacgactcc ggcgccttct ccggctccat ggtggtggac
     1861 tacaacaaca cctccggctt cttcaacgac accatcgacc cgcgccagcg ctgcgtggcc
     1921 atctggacct acaacacccc ggagtccgag gagcagtaca tctcctacag cctggacggc
     1981 ggctacacct tcaccgagta ccagaagaac cccgtgctgg ccgccaactc cacccagttc
     2041 cgcgacccga aggtcttctg gtacgagccc tcccagaagt ggatcatgac cgcggccaag
     2101 tcccaggact acaagatcga gatctactcc tccgacgacc tgaagtcctg gaagctggag
     2161 tccgcgttcg ccaacgaggg cttcctcggc taccagtacg agtgccccgg cctgatcgag
     2221 gtccccaccg agcaggaccc cagcaagtcc tactgggtga tgttcatctc catcaacccc
     2281 ggcgccccgg ccggcggctc cttcaaccag tacttcgtcg gcagcttcaa cggcacccac
     2341 ttcgaggcct tcgacaacca gtcccgcgtg gtggacttcg gcaaggacta ctacgccctg
     2401 cagaccttct tcaacaccga cccgacctac gggagcgccc tgggcatcgc gtgggcctcc
     2461 aactgggagt actccgcctt cgtgcccacc aacccctggc gctcctccat gtccctcgtg
     2521 cgcaagttct ccctcaacac cgagtaccag gccaacccgg agacggagct gatcaacctg
     2581 aaggccgagc cgatcctgaa catcagcaac gccggcccct ggagccggtt cgccaccaac
     2641 accacgttga cgaaggccaa cagctacaac gtcgacctgt ccaacagcac cggcaccctg
     2701 gagttcgagc tggtgtacgc cgtcaacacc acccagacga tctccaagtc cgtgttcgcg
     2761 gacctctccc tctggttcaa gggcctggag gaccccgagg agtacctccg catgggcttc
     2821 gaggtgtccg cgtcctcctt cttcctggac cgcgggaaca gcaaggtgaa gttcgtgaag
     2881 gagaacccct acttcaccaa ccgcatgagc gtgaacaacc agcccttcaa gagcgagaac
     2941 gacctgtcct actacaaggt gtacggcttg ctggaccaga acatcctgga gctgtacttc
     3001 aacgacggcg acgtcgtgtc caccaacacc tacttcatga ccaccgggaa cgccctgggc
     3061 tccgtgaaca tgacgacggg ggtggacaac ctgttctaca tcgacaagtt ccaggtgcgc
     3121 gaggtcaagt gattgattgg aactcacaaa gcggcccacg gcttcgaacg tcccgtgtca
     3181 attgcgcggg gtgtgccaga gtttctgcgc caccgatgct caccctaggg ggggatgccc
     3241 tttgacattc atgtgtgcct gcatgcacgt ttgtatcagt ctcaccacac cttgaagatt
     3301 tttgggaggg ggggggaagt cggaatggaa acgcggccgc ctcatcggcc actaccagct
     3361 gcggcggctg cgggaggggc tggcgcggca ggaggcgggc ctctccggca tgctggccgg
     3421 gctgggggcg ctggagcggg cgctggcgca ggccggcgcc tgaggtgggg agtggaaggg
     3481 ggatgggagg tgggggacct cagacccacg cggctccgca ccgagccttc ttggccccag
     3541 tcggcggtgt gctgctggct gtaagagtgt gcatgagcac ggtcacaggc aggagatcta
     3601 aagagggtga ctgcacgcga agtgccccac ctggtggagc aggtgccctg gctccaggga
     3661 aaacgtgatc attccgggtg agaagcacct gctccggaag ggtggcgttc ccggatccag
     3721 ggccccgccg gcccccgaaa gactccggct ttgggaagat gtggtgtcag cgacacgttt
     3781 gggtggccaa agcgatggct cgaccgccca ggatcgcagc acctcgtttc gggcggggtg
     3841 gctggaaccc accacgaaac cgttcatgca ctttccgggg tcggatggag ccgccccctt
     3901 atcaaacagc atccgcatgc cccccgatga gccgacgcca ccagtacatt agccgtgcgc
     3961 accccccccc tcgcccttat cccggactcc ccagcccttt tgcacctccg ccctcccccc
     4021 tcccacgatg gtgtccaagg gcgaggagct gttcaccggc gtggtgccca tcctggtgga
     4081 gctggacggc gacgtgaacg gccacaagtt ctccgtgcgc ggcgagggcg agggcgacgc
     4141 caccaacggc aagctgaccc tgaagttcat ctgcaccacc ggcaagctgc ccgtgccctg
     4201 gcccaccctg gtgaccaccc tgacctacgg cgtgcagtgc ttctcccgct accccgacca
     4261 catcaagcgc cacgacttct tcaagtccgc cctgcccgag ggctacgtgc aggagcgcac
     4321 catctccttc aaggacgacg gcacgtacaa gacccgcgcc gaggtgaagt tcgagggcga
     4381 caccctggtg aaccgcatcg agctgaaggg catcgacttc aaggaggacg gcaacatcct
     4441 gggccacaag ctggagtaca acttcaactc ccacaacgtg tacatcaccg ccgacaagca
     4501 gaagaacggc atcaaggcca acttcaagat ccgccacaac gtggaggacg gctccgtgca
     4561 gctggccgac cactaccagc agaacacccc catcggcgac ggccccgtgc tgctgcccga
     4621 caaccactac ctgtccaccc agtccaagct gtccaaggac cccaacgaga agcgcgacca
     4681 cgccgtgctg ctggagttcg tgaccgccgc cggcatcacc cacggcaagg acgagctgta
     4741 caagtaagga ggctcgggcc ccatgccctc tggggtccgc cgctcaatga gccgccgccc
     4801 tggggcaacc gctgccggtc tggaccctga attctttggg catgcagccc catggacttg
     4861 taagcaccat cccacctggc cttcagactg ttattttgcc gagttgatga cgttaataat
     4921 cgggtgtgaa tgtccgggtc agttacagca gggcagtagt ccagggtaag tgcacacctg
     4981 ggcgtggcta ggctggtgac tgggtgagga ggcacagggc tgttcagcga ggttacaggc
     5041 acaccagtgg gatggagtag tcccaaccgt caagtgcctt aagtggatct ggtggccaaa
     5101 tggggagctg ccacatttca gcactacatg gatctgtatc gcaccaagca cgctgccgac
     5161 gcaggcgagc ggtcatggga gaagggacgg tgagaagcat ttacttgcga ggcgtacaag
     5221 ccgtcttctg ctaaatttgc tgagactgaa tgcccagatc cacatgaagc actccatctt
     5281 cctcctgccc ccttccaccc actccctcag gtgtcatgct gactggtggg tatgacctct
     5341 cgtcggtacc cctcccagag gagaagcctt tctgggccga catcttgctt gccttcagac
     5401 ggctggaaag cagtgagctg gccgccttcg atccaagcgg tacatccgtc gatggctacg
     5461 gattcaccac aattgtgacg tgaggcggcc aattatggga aaggaagctc cacttcaagc
     5521 ggcatgccct tgcaagctga gggggagtgc agacctcctc atgccttgaa tttgcaggga
     5581 ggccagcgac tctgcccctt tccaccgagc agggaggggc gactttacct ggtctggttg
     5641 atgaagcaga ttgagcagct gggcggcagg cacgagcgcc gtcatgtcag cagcttggat
     5701 gagctggccg attacgatgc cgtggtcaac tgcacaggtg cgcacgtggt cgggttgcat
     5761 gagccagcac ggggggcgca gccctcccct gctcccggga caggcacgcc gacgccgttt
     5821 tgcatcatca gccgagagcc tctgtgaggc aggcccacat tcctcacccc atcgatatcg
     5881 gcgtaatcat ggtcatagcc tgtttcctgt gtgaaattgt tatccgctca caattccaca
     5941 caacatacga gccggaagca taaagtgtaa agcctggggt gcctaatgag tgagctaact
     6001 cacattaatt gcgttgcgct cactgcccgc tttccagtcg ggaaacctgt cgtgccagct
     6061 gcattaatga atcggccaac gcgcggggag aggcggtttg cgtattgggc gctcttccgc
     6121 ttcctcgctc actgactcgc tgcgctcggt cgttcggctg cggcgagcgg tatcagctca
     6181 ctcaaaggcg gtaatacggt tatccacaga atcaggggat aacgcaggaa agaacatgtg
     6241 agcaaaaggc cagcaaaagg ccaggaaccg taaaaaggcc gcgttgctgg cgtttttcca
     6301 taggctccgc ccccctgacg agcatcacaa aaatcgacgc tcaagtcaga ggtggcgaaa
     6361 cccgacagga ctataaagat accaggcgtt tccccctgga agctccctcg tgcgctctcc
     6421 tgttccgacc ctgccgctta ccggatacct gtccgccttt ctcccttcgg gaagcgtggc
     6481 gctttctcat agctcacgct gtaggtatct cagttcggtg taggtcgttc gctccaagct
     6541 gggctgtgtg cacgaacccc ccgttcagcc cgaccgctgc gccttatccg gtaactatcg
     6601 tcttgagtcc aacccggtaa gacacgactt atcgccactg gcagcagcca ctggtaacag
     6661 gattagcaga gcgaggtatg taggcggtgc tacagagttc ttgaagtggt ggcctaacta
     6721 cggctacact agaagaacag tatttggtat ctgcgctctg ctgaagccag ttaccttcgg
     6781 aaaaagagtt ggtagctctt gatccggcaa acaaaccacc gctggtagcg gtggtttttt
     6841 tgtttgcaag cagcagatta cgcgcagaaa aaaaggatct caagaagatc ctttgatctt
     6901 ttctacgggg tctgacgctc agtggaacga aaactcacgt taagggattt tggtcatgag
     6961 attatcaaaa aggatcttca cctagatcct tttaaattaa aaatgaagtt ttaaatcaat
     7021 ctaaagtata tatgagtaaa cttggtctga cagttaccaa tgcttaatca gtgaggcacc
     7081 tatctcagcg atctgtctat ttcgttcatc catagttgcc tgactccccg tcgtgtagat
     7141 aactacgata cgggagggct taccatctgg ccccagtgct gcaatgatac cgcgagaccc
     7201 acgctcaccg gctccagatt tatcagcaat aaaccagcca gccggaaggg ccgagcgcag
     7261 aagtggtcct gcaactttat ccgcctccat ccagtctatt aattgttgcc gggaagctag
     7321 agtaagtagt tcgccagtta atagtttgcg caacgttgtt gccattgcta caggcatcgt
     7381 ggtgtcacgc tcgtcgtttg gtatggcttc attcagctcc ggttcccaac gatcaaggcg
     7441 agttacatga tcccccatgt tgtgcaaaaa agcggttagc tccttcggtc ctccgatcgt
     7501 tgtcagaagt aagttggccg cagtgttatc actcatggtt atggcagcac tgcataattc
     7561 tcttactgtc atgccatccg taagatgctt ttctgtgact ggtgagtact caaccaagtc
     7621 attctgagaa tagtgtatgc ggcgaccgag ttgctcttgc ccggcgtcaa tacgggataa
     7681 taccgcgcca catagcagaa ctttaaaagt gctcatcatt ggaaaacgtt cttcggggcg
     7741 aaaactctca aggatcttac cgctgttgag atccagttcg atgtaaccca ctcgtgcacc
     7801 caactgatct tcagcatctt ttactttcac cagcgtttct gggtgagcaa aaacaggaag
     7861 gcaaaatgcc gcaaaaaagg gaataagggc gacacggaaa tgttgaatac tcatactctt
     7921 cctttttcaa tattattgaa gcatttatca gggttattgt ctcatgagcg gatacatatt
     7981 tgaatgtatt tagaaaaata aacaaatagg ggttccgcgc acatttcccc gaaaagtgcc
     8041 acctgacgtc taagaaacca ttattatcat gacattaacc tataaaaata ggcgtatcac
     8101 gaggcccttt cgtc
//
LOCUS       pMCAM001                8298 bp    DNA     circular UNA 28-JUN-2025
DEFINITION  DAO1 targeting vector, OXA3tp_GFP expression, pMCAM001, complete
            sequence.
ACCESSION   urn.local...n8-jchzpzh
VERSION     urn.local...n8-jchzpzh
KEYWORDS    .
SOURCE      synthetic DNA construct
  ORGANISM  Auxenochlorella protothecoides x Auxenochlorella symbiontica.
FEATURES             Location/Qualifiers
     source          join(<6065..>8298,2..>396)
                     /organism="Cloning vector pUC19"
                     /mol_type="other DNA"
     primer_bind     354..375
                     /standard_name="M13-F (-46)"
     primer_bind     360..376
                     /standard_name="M13-F (-40)"
     primer_bind     360..376
                     /standard_name="M13-F"
     primer_bind     complement(374..396)
                     /standard_name="SM000044"
     primer_bind     380..396
                     /standard_name="M13-F (-20)"
     misc_feature    403..1216
                     /standard_name="DAO1 5' flank"
     5'UTR           complement(<403..453)
                     /standard_name="UTEX250_A10.28895.1"
     primer_bind     403..420
                     /standard_name="SM000037"
     gene            790..>1216
                     /product="D-aspartate oxidase"
                     /standard_name="DAO1"
     CDS             1030..>1216
                     /product="D-aspartate oxidase"
                     /standard_name="DAO1 CDS"
     primer_bind     1075..1094
                     /standard_name="SM000003"
     primer_bind     complement(1197..1216)
                     /standard_name="SM000002"
     regulatory      1223..1534
                     /note="Geneious type: promoter"
                     /standard_name="Chlamydomonas reinhardtii TUB2 promoter"
     primer_bind     1223..1241
                     /standard_name="PB000586"
     5'UTR           1330..>1534
                     /standard_name="Chlamydomonas TUB2 5' UTR"
     primer_bind     complement(1385..1403)
                     /standard_name="PB000134"
     primer_bind     complement(1517..1534)
                     /standard_name="PB000033"
     CDS             1535..3133
                     /product="sucrose invertase"
                     /translation="MLLQAFLFLLAGFAAKISASMTNETSDRPLVHFTPNKGWMNDPN
                     GLWYDEKDAKWHLYFQYNPNDTVWGTPLFWGHATSDDLTNWEDQPIAIAPKRNDSGAF
                     SGSMVVDYNNTSGFFNDTIDPRQRCVAIWTYNTPESEEQYISYSLDGGYTFTEYQKNP
                     VLAANSTQFRDPKVFWYEPSQKWIMTAAKSQDYKIEIYSSDDLKSWKLESAFANEGFL
                     GYQYECPGLIEVPTEQDPSKSYWVMFISINPGAPAGGSFNQYFVGSFNGTHFEAFDNQ
                     SRVVDFGKDYYALQTFFNTDPTYGSALGIAWASNWEYSAFVPTNPWRSSMSLVRKFSL
                     NTEYQANPETELINLKAEPILNISNAGPWSRFATNTTLTKANSYNVDLSNSTGTLEFE
                     LVYAVNTTQTISKSVFADLSLWFKGLEDPEEYLRMGFEVSASSFFLDRGNSKVKFVKE
                     NPYFTNRMSVNNQPFKSENDLSYYKVYGLLDQNILELYFNDGDVVSTNTYFMTTGNAL
                     GSVNMTTGVDNLFYIDKFQVREVK*"
                     /standard_name="Saccharomyces cerevisiae SUC2"
     primer_bind     1535..1552
                     /standard_name="PB000034"
     primer_bind     2046..2063
                     /standard_name="PB000025"
     primer_bind     complement(2116..2133)
                     /standard_name="PB000028"
     primer_bind     2535..2552
                     /standard_name="PB000026"
     primer_bind     complement(2600..2617)
                     /standard_name="PB000027"
     primer_bind     complement(3116..3133)
                     /standard_name="PB000035"
     regulatory      3134..3333
                     /note="Geneious type: terminator"
                     /standard_name="ENO1 terminator"
     3'UTR           3134..3291
                     /standard_name="ENO1 3'UTR"
     primer_bind     3134..3155
                     /standard_name="PB000036"
     variation       3149
                     /standard_name="C to A substitution introduced by primer
                     (designed based on UTEX 25 sequence)"
     primer_bind     3258..3277
                     /standard_name="PB000524"
     primer_bind     complement(3316..3333)
                     /standard_name="PB000506"
     variation       3318..3319
                     /standard_name="CG to AA substitutions introduced by
                     primer (designed based on UTEX 25 sequence)"
     regulatory      3342..4028
                     /note="Geneious type: promoter"
                     /standard_name="RBCS1 promoter"
     gene            <3342..>3464
                     /product="Nucleoporin 88"
                     /standard_name="NUP88"
     CDS             <3342..3464
                     /codon_start=1
                     /product="Nucleoporin 88"
                     /standard_name="NUP88 CDS"
     primer_bind     3342..3363
                     /standard_name="SM000183"
     gene            join(complement(3632..3784),complement(<3349..3460))
                     /standard_name="possible lncRNA gene"
     primer_bind     3661..3681
                     /standard_name="PB000143"
     5'UTR           3947..>4028
                     /standard_name="RBCS1 5' UTR"
     CDS             4034..>4207
                     /product="Mitochondrial membrane protein insertase"
                     /translation="MRRAVVLATRALVSSSQPANSFTWTCLALRDAQASSSAAWQALE
                     RGPSARSYSWWGGK"
                     /standard_name="OXA3 CDS"
     CDS             4034..4189
                     /product="Mitochondrial membrane protein insertase"
                     /standard_name="OXA3 mitochondrial transit peptide CDS
                     (TargetP-2.0 prediction)"
     primer_bind     4034..4051
                     /standard_name="SM000935"
     primer_bind     complement(4189..4207)
                     /standard_name="SM000936"
     CDS             4208..4927
                     /product="monomeric superfolder Green Fluorescent Protein,
                     mutated 5 Met residues"
                     /translation="MVSKGEELFTGVVPILVELDGDVNGHKFSVRGEGEGDATNGKLT
                     LKFICTTGKLPVPWPTLVTTLTYGVQCFSRYPDHIKRHDFFKSALPEGYVQERTISFK
                     DDGTYKTRAEVKFEGDTLVNRIELKGIDFKEDGNILGHKLEYNFNSHNVYITADKQKN
                     GIKANFKIRHNVEDGSVQLADHYQQNTPIGDGPVLLPDNHYLSTQSKLSKDPNEKRDH
                     AVLLEFVTAAGITHGKDELYK*"
                     /standard_name="msfGFP[r5M] CDS"
     primer_bind     4208..4225
                     /standard_name="SM000937"
     primer_bind     4677..4695
                     /standard_name="SM000724"
     primer_bind     complement(4751..4769)
                     /standard_name="SM000725"
     primer_bind     complement(4906..4927)
                     /standard_name="SM000938"
     regulatory      4933..5262
                     /note="Geneious type: terminator"
                     /standard_name="RBCS1 terminator"
     3'UTR           <4933..5113
                     /standard_name="RBCS1 3' UTR"
     primer_bind     5058..5077
                     /standard_name="SM000199"
     3'UTR           complement(5207..>5262)
                     /standard_name="UTEX250_A09.23645.1 3' UTR"
     primer_bind     complement(5239..5262)
                     /standard_name="SM000188"
     misc_feature    5269..6058
                     /standard_name="DAO1 3' flank"
     gene            join(<5269..5349,5496..5664,5798..>5922)
                     /product="D-aspartate oxidase"
                     /standard_name="DAO1"
     CDS             join(<5269..5349,5496..5664,5798..>5922)
                     /product="D-aspartate oxidase"
                     /codon_start=3
                     /standard_name="DAO1 CDS"
     primer_bind     complement(5423..5442)
                     /standard_name="SM000200"
     primer_bind     complement(6040..6058)
                     /standard_name="SM000042"
     primer_bind     6065..6085
                     /standard_name="SM000043"
     misc_feature    complement(6077..6094)
                     /note="Geneious type: primer_bind_reverse"
                     /standard_name="M13-R (-26)"
     misc_feature    complement(6091..6114)
                     /note="Geneious type: primer_bind_reverse"
                     /standard_name="M13-R (-46)"
     rep_origin      complement(6480..7068)
     CDS             complement(7239..8099)
                     /gene="bla"
                     /note="ampR (confers resistance to ampicillin)"
                     /codon_start=1
                     /product="beta-lactamase"
                     /standard_name="bla CDS"
ORIGIN      
        1 ctcgcgcgtt tcggtgatga cggtgaaaac ctctgacaca tgcagctccc ggagacggtc
       61 acagcttgtc tgtaagcgga tgccgggagc agacaagccc gtcagggcgc gtcagcgggt
      121 gttggcgggt gtcggggctg gcttaactat gcggcatcag agcagattgt actgagagtg
      181 caccatatgc ggtgtgaaat accgcacaga tgcgtaagga gaaaataccg catcaggcgc
      241 cattcgccat tcaggctgcg caactgttgg gaagggcgat cggtgcgggc ctcttcgcta
      301 ttacgccagc tggcgaaagg gggatgtgct gcaaggcgat taagttgggt aacgccaggg
      361 ttttcccagt cacgacgttg taaaacgacg gccagtgata tccaaggtcg ctaggacagg
      421 accagactcg agaatcagtt ttccgcagaa attgaagctt tacgttgagt gctcaagctc
      481 ttcggttgca aaattgtgct cgatggaagg cgggacaaaa tgcgcaatta catgcaggtg
      541 aaagttcaat acgacgatct gggagtgtga gtgggtccac aatgctcccg agtagcacat
      601 gcaattttta gctcttcacc tccccgtcaa ttctgttttc ttccgctttt tccaaatggg
      661 atgctgttgg cagtgagaac agcgttattg atgttcggtt tatggatctt attatctgac
      721 actgctgtgc gtgcactgct gtattgcagc cacctgcggc atttgcatgc agaattcgat
      781 caaacatttc tttctatcgg gccagtagag aatggtggac cattgcaagc ttggaatcta
      841 cagcgctcat cctggccaag caggtttctg tctcggcatc aggcatcgag cgcgggtcgc
      901 cgacaagggc ctccggaacc ggtcgagatc agggcgtaat caggcaaagc caaacaaccc
      961 aacagcttgt atttgttgat tggttctgta gtcgggaggt tgcccttagc tcgagccgcg
     1021 gacctcgcaa tggaccagag cacccggcga cgtgtcaggc acttgacgga actcctctca
     1081 cccgcatctc atcccctggg gttcgatgaa ccggtgagag ccgtcaagtg ttcatcccgg
     1141 cgaagctccc gagtctgcgt gctgggagct ggcgtggtgg ggctgaccac ggccctcaga
     1201 ctcctcgagc gattccacta gtctttcttg cgctatgaca cttccagcaa aaggtagggc
     1261 gggctgcgag acggcttccc ggcgctgcat gcaacaccga tgatgcttcg accccccgaa
     1321 gctccttcgg ggctgcatgg gcgctccgat gccgctccag ggcgagcgct gtttaaatag
     1381 ccaggccccc gattgcaaag acattatagc gagctaccaa agccatattc aaacacctag
     1441 atcactacca cttctacaca ggccactcga gcttgtgatc gcactccgct aagggggcgc
     1501 ctcttcctct tcgtttcagt cacaacccgc aaacatgctg ctgcaggcct tcctgttcct
     1561 gctggccggc ttcgccgcca agatcagcgc ctccatgacg aacgagacgt ccgaccgccc
     1621 cctggtgcac ttcaccccca acaagggctg gatgaacgac cccaacggcc tgtggtacga
     1681 cgagaaggac gccaagtggc acctgtactt ccagtacaac ccgaacgaca ccgtctgggg
     1741 gacgcccttg ttctggggcc acgccacgtc cgacgacctg accaactggg aggaccagcc
     1801 catcgccatc gccccgaagc gcaacgactc cggcgccttc tccggctcca tggtggtgga
     1861 ctacaacaac acctccggct tcttcaacga caccatcgac ccgcgccagc gctgcgtggc
     1921 catctggacc tacaacaccc cggagtccga ggagcagtac atctcctaca gcctggacgg
     1981 cggctacacc ttcaccgagt accagaagaa ccccgtgctg gccgccaact ccacccagtt
     2041 ccgcgacccg aaggtcttct ggtacgagcc ctcccagaag tggatcatga ccgcggccaa
     2101 gtcccaggac tacaagatcg agatctactc ctccgacgac ctgaagtcct ggaagctgga
     2161 gtccgcgttc gccaacgagg gcttcctcgg ctaccagtac gagtgccccg gcctgatcga
     2221 ggtccccacc gagcaggacc ccagcaagtc ctactgggtg atgttcatct ccatcaaccc
     2281 cggcgccccg gccggcggct ccttcaacca gtacttcgtc ggcagcttca acggcaccca
     2341 cttcgaggcc ttcgacaacc agtcccgcgt ggtggacttc ggcaaggact actacgccct
     2401 gcagaccttc ttcaacaccg acccgaccta cgggagcgcc ctgggcatcg cgtgggcctc
     2461 caactgggag tactccgcct tcgtgcccac caacccctgg cgctcctcca tgtccctcgt
     2521 gcgcaagttc tccctcaaca ccgagtacca ggccaacccg gagacggagc tgatcaacct
     2581 gaaggccgag ccgatcctga acatcagcaa cgccggcccc tggagccggt tcgccaccaa
     2641 caccacgttg acgaaggcca acagctacaa cgtcgacctg tccaacagca ccggcaccct
     2701 ggagttcgag ctggtgtacg ccgtcaacac cacccagacg atctccaagt ccgtgttcgc
     2761 ggacctctcc ctctggttca agggcctgga ggaccccgag gagtacctcc gcatgggctt
     2821 cgaggtgtcc gcgtcctcct tcttcctgga ccgcgggaac agcaaggtga agttcgtgaa
     2881 ggagaacccc tacttcacca accgcatgag cgtgaacaac cagcccttca agagcgagaa
     2941 cgacctgtcc tactacaagg tgtacggctt gctggaccag aacatcctgg agctgtactt
     3001 caacgacggc gacgtcgtgt ccaccaacac ctacttcatg accaccggga acgccctggg
     3061 ctccgtgaac atgacgacgg gggtggacaa cctgttctac atcgacaagt tccaggtgcg
     3121 cgaggtcaag tgattgattg gaactcacaa agcggcccac ggcttcgaac gtcccgtgtc
     3181 aattgcgcgg ggtgtgccag agtttctgcg ccaccgatgc tcaccctagg gggggatgcc
     3241 ctttgacatt catgtgtgcc tgcatgcacg tttgtatcag tctcaccaca ccttgaagat
     3301 ttttgggagg gggggggaag tcggaatgga aacgcggccg cctcatcggc cactaccagc
     3361 tgcggcggct gcgggagggg ctggcgcggc aggaggcggg cctctccggc atgctggccg
     3421 ggctgggggc gctggagcgg gcgctggcgc aggccggcgc ctgaggtggg gagtggaagg
     3481 gggatgggag gtgggggacc tcagacccac gcggctccgc accgagcctt cttggcccca
     3541 gtcggcggtg tgctgctggc tgtaagagtg tgcatgagca cggtcacagg caggagatct
     3601 aaagagggtg actgcacgcg aagtgcccca cctggtggag caggtgccct ggctccaggg
     3661 aaaacgtgat cattccgggt gagaagcacc tgctccggaa gggtggcgtt cccggatcca
     3721 gggccccgcc ggcccccgaa agactccggc tttgggaaga tgtggtgtca gcgacacgtt
     3781 tgggtggcca aagcgatggc tcgaccgccc aggatcgcag cacctcgttt cgggcggggt
     3841 ggctggaacc caccacgaaa ccgttcatgc actttccggg gtcggatgga gccgccccct
     3901 tatcaaacag catccgcatg ccccccgatg agccgacgcc accagtacat tagccgtgcg
     3961 cacccccccc ctcgccctta tcccggactc cccagccctt ttgcacctcc gccctccccc
     4021 ctcccacgga gctatgcgcc gagcagtggt gctggccact cgcgccttgg tgtccagctc
     4081 gcagccggca aactcgttta cctggacatg cttggctctt cgggatgccc aggcatcgag
     4141 tagcgcggcc tggcaagctc tggagcgggg accctccgcc cggtcatact cctggtgggg
     4201 tgggaagatg gtgtccaagg gcgaggagct gttcaccggc gtggtgccca tcctggtgga
     4261 gctggacggc gacgtgaacg gccacaagtt ctccgtgcgc ggcgagggcg agggcgacgc
     4321 caccaacggc aagctgaccc tgaagttcat ctgcaccacc ggcaagctgc ccgtgccctg
     4381 gcccaccctg gtgaccaccc tgacctacgg cgtgcagtgc ttctcccgct accccgacca
     4441 catcaagcgc cacgacttct tcaagtccgc cctgcccgag ggctacgtgc aggagcgcac
     4501 catctccttc aaggacgacg gcacgtacaa gacccgcgcc gaggtgaagt tcgagggcga
     4561 caccctggtg aaccgcatcg agctgaaggg catcgacttc aaggaggacg gcaacatcct
     4621 gggccacaag ctggagtaca acttcaactc ccacaacgtg tacatcaccg ccgacaagca
     4681 gaagaacggc atcaaggcca acttcaagat ccgccacaac gtggaggacg gctccgtgca
     4741 gctggccgac cactaccagc agaacacccc catcggcgac ggccccgtgc tgctgcccga
     4801 caaccactac ctgtccaccc agtccaagct gtccaaggac cccaacgaga agcgcgacca
     4861 cgccgtgctg ctggagttcg tgaccgccgc cggcatcacc cacggcaagg acgagctgta
     4921 caagtaaagc tcggaggctc gggccccatg ccctctgggg tccgccgctc aatgagccgc
     4981 cgccctgggg caaccgctgc cggtctggac cctgaattct ttgggcatgc agccccatgg
     5041 acttgtaagc accatcccac ctggccttca gactgttatt ttgccgagtt gatgacgtta
     5101 ataatcgggt gtgaatgtcc gggtcagtta cagcagggca gtagtccagg gtaagtgcac
     5161 acctgggcgt ggctaggctg gtgactgggt gaggaggcac agggctgttc agcgaggtta
     5221 caggcacacc agtgggatgg agtagtccca accgtcaagt gccttaagtg gatctggtgg
     5281 ccaaatgggg agctgccaca tttcagcact acatggatct gtatcgcacc aagcacgctg
     5341 ccgacgcagg cgagcggtca tgggagaagg gacggtgaga agcatttact tgcgaggcgt
     5401 acaagccgtc ttctgctaaa tttgctgaga ctgaatgccc agatccacat gaagcactcc
     5461 atcttcctcc tgcccccttc cacccactcc ctcaggtgtc atgctgactg gtgggtatga
     5521 cctctcgtcg gtacccctcc cagaggagaa gcctttctgg gccgacatct tgcttgcctt
     5581 cagacggctg gaaagcagtg agctggccgc cttcgatcca agcggtacat ccgtcgatgg
     5641 ctacggattc accacaattg tgacgtgagg cggccaatta tgggaaagga agctccactt
     5701 caagcggcat gcccttgcaa gctgaggggg agtgcagacc tcctcatgcc ttgaatttgc
     5761 agggaggcca gcgactctgc ccctttccac cgagcaggga ggggcgactt tacctggtct
     5821 ggttgatgaa gcagattgag cagctgggcg gcaggcacga gcgccgtcat gtcagcagct
     5881 tggatgagct ggccgattac gatgccgtgg tcaactgcac aggtgcgcac gtggtcgggt
     5941 tgcatgagcc agcacggggg gcgcagccct cccctgctcc cgggacaggc acgccgacgc
     6001 cgttttgcat catcagccga gagcctctgt gaggcaggcc cacattcctc accccatcga
     6061 tatcggcgta atcatggtca tagcctgttt cctgtgtgaa attgttatcc gctcacaatt
     6121 ccacacaaca tacgagccgg aagcataaag tgtaaagcct ggggtgccta atgagtgagc
     6181 taactcacat taattgcgtt gcgctcactg cccgctttcc agtcgggaaa cctgtcgtgc
     6241 cagctgcatt aatgaatcgg ccaacgcgcg gggagaggcg gtttgcgtat tgggcgctct
     6301 tccgcttcct cgctcactga ctcgctgcgc tcggtcgttc ggctgcggcg agcggtatca
     6361 gctcactcaa aggcggtaat acggttatcc acagaatcag gggataacgc aggaaagaac
     6421 atgtgagcaa aaggccagca aaaggccagg aaccgtaaaa aggccgcgtt gctggcgttt
     6481 ttccataggc tccgcccccc tgacgagcat cacaaaaatc gacgctcaag tcagaggtgg
     6541 cgaaacccga caggactata aagataccag gcgtttcccc ctggaagctc cctcgtgcgc
     6601 tctcctgttc cgaccctgcc gcttaccgga tacctgtccg cctttctccc ttcgggaagc
     6661 gtggcgcttt ctcatagctc acgctgtagg tatctcagtt cggtgtaggt cgttcgctcc
     6721 aagctgggct gtgtgcacga accccccgtt cagcccgacc gctgcgcctt atccggtaac
     6781 tatcgtcttg agtccaaccc ggtaagacac gacttatcgc cactggcagc agccactggt
     6841 aacaggatta gcagagcgag gtatgtaggc ggtgctacag agttcttgaa gtggtggcct
     6901 aactacggct acactagaag aacagtattt ggtatctgcg ctctgctgaa gccagttacc
     6961 ttcggaaaaa gagttggtag ctcttgatcc ggcaaacaaa ccaccgctgg tagcggtggt
     7021 ttttttgttt gcaagcagca gattacgcgc agaaaaaaag gatctcaaga agatcctttg
     7081 atcttttcta cggggtctga cgctcagtgg aacgaaaact cacgttaagg gattttggtc
     7141 atgagattat caaaaaggat cttcacctag atccttttaa attaaaaatg aagttttaaa
     7201 tcaatctaaa gtatatatga gtaaacttgg tctgacagtt accaatgctt aatcagtgag
     7261 gcacctatct cagcgatctg tctatttcgt tcatccatag ttgcctgact ccccgtcgtg
     7321 tagataacta cgatacggga gggcttacca tctggcccca gtgctgcaat gataccgcga
     7381 gacccacgct caccggctcc agatttatca gcaataaacc agccagccgg aagggccgag
     7441 cgcagaagtg gtcctgcaac tttatccgcc tccatccagt ctattaattg ttgccgggaa
     7501 gctagagtaa gtagttcgcc agttaatagt ttgcgcaacg ttgttgccat tgctacaggc
     7561 atcgtggtgt cacgctcgtc gtttggtatg gcttcattca gctccggttc ccaacgatca
     7621 aggcgagtta catgatcccc catgttgtgc aaaaaagcgg ttagctcctt cggtcctccg
     7681 atcgttgtca gaagtaagtt ggccgcagtg ttatcactca tggttatggc agcactgcat
     7741 aattctctta ctgtcatgcc atccgtaaga tgcttttctg tgactggtga gtactcaacc
     7801 aagtcattct gagaatagtg tatgcggcga ccgagttgct cttgcccggc gtcaatacgg
     7861 gataataccg cgccacatag cagaacttta aaagtgctca tcattggaaa acgttcttcg
     7921 gggcgaaaac tctcaaggat cttaccgctg ttgagatcca gttcgatgta acccactcgt
     7981 gcacccaact gatcttcagc atcttttact ttcaccagcg tttctgggtg agcaaaaaca
     8041 ggaaggcaaa atgccgcaaa aaagggaata agggcgacac ggaaatgttg aatactcata
     8101 ctcttccttt ttcaatatta ttgaagcatt tatcagggtt attgtctcat gagcggatac
     8161 atatttgaat gtatttagaa aaataaacaa ataggggttc cgcgcacatt tccccgaaaa
     8221 gtgccacctg acgtctaaga aaccattatt atcatgacat taacctataa aaataggcgt
     8281 atcacgaggc cctttcgt
//
LOCUS       pMCAM015                8319 bp    DNA     circular UNA 28-JUN-2025
DEFINITION  DAO1 targeting vector, PRPL35tp_GFP expression, pMCAM015, complete
            sequence.
ACCESSION   urn.local...no-jchzqo7
VERSION     urn.local...no-jchzqo7
KEYWORDS    .
SOURCE      synthetic DNA construct
  ORGANISM  Auxenochlorella protothecoides x Auxenochlorella symbiontica.
FEATURES             Location/Qualifiers
     source          join(<6086..>8319,2..>396)
                     /organism="Cloning vector pUC19"
                     /mol_type="other DNA"
     primer_bind     354..375
                     /standard_name="M13-F (-46)"
     primer_bind     360..376
                     /standard_name="M13-F (-40)"
     primer_bind     complement(374..396)
                     /standard_name="SM000044"
     primer_bind     380..396
                     /standard_name="M13-F (-20)"
     misc_feature    403..1216
                     /standard_name="DAO1 5' flank"
     5'UTR           complement(<403..453)
                     /standard_name="UTEX250_A10.28895.1"
     primer_bind     403..420
                     /standard_name="SM000037"
     gene            790..>1216
                     /product="D-aspartate oxidase"
                     /standard_name="DAO1"
     CDS             1030..>1216
                     /product="D-aspartate oxidase"
                     /standard_name="DAO1 CDS"
     primer_bind     1075..1094
                     /standard_name="SM000003"
     primer_bind     complement(1197..1216)
                     /standard_name="SM000002"
     regulatory      1223..1534
                     /note="Geneious type: promoter"
                     /standard_name="Chlamydomonas reinhardtii TUB2 promoter"
     primer_bind     1223..1241
                     /standard_name="PB000586"
     5'UTR           1330..>1534
                     /standard_name="Chlamydomonas TUB2 5' UTR"
     primer_bind     complement(1385..1403)
                     /standard_name="PB000134"
     primer_bind     complement(1517..1534)
                     /standard_name="PB000033"
     CDS             1535..3133
                     /product="sucrose invertase"
                     /translation="MLLQAFLFLLAGFAAKISASMTNETSDRPLVHFTPNKGWMNDPN
                     GLWYDEKDAKWHLYFQYNPNDTVWGTPLFWGHATSDDLTNWEDQPIAIAPKRNDSGAF
                     SGSMVVDYNNTSGFFNDTIDPRQRCVAIWTYNTPESEEQYISYSLDGGYTFTEYQKNP
                     VLAANSTQFRDPKVFWYEPSQKWIMTAAKSQDYKIEIYSSDDLKSWKLESAFANEGFL
                     GYQYECPGLIEVPTEQDPSKSYWVMFISINPGAPAGGSFNQYFVGSFNGTHFEAFDNQ
                     SRVVDFGKDYYALQTFFNTDPTYGSALGIAWASNWEYSAFVPTNPWRSSMSLVRKFSL
                     NTEYQANPETELINLKAEPILNISNAGPWSRFATNTTLTKANSYNVDLSNSTGTLEFE
                     LVYAVNTTQTISKSVFADLSLWFKGLEDPEEYLRMGFEVSASSFFLDRGNSKVKFVKE
                     NPYFTNRMSVNNQPFKSENDLSYYKVYGLLDQNILELYFNDGDVVSTNTYFMTTGNAL
                     GSVNMTTGVDNLFYIDKFQVREVK*"
                     /standard_name="Saccharomyces cerevisiae SUC2"
     primer_bind     1535..1552
                     /standard_name="PB000034"
     primer_bind     2046..2063
                     /standard_name="PB000025"
     primer_bind     complement(2116..2133)
                     /standard_name="PB000028"
     primer_bind     2535..2552
                     /standard_name="PB000026"
     primer_bind     complement(2600..2617)
                     /standard_name="PB000027"
     primer_bind     complement(3116..3133)
                     /standard_name="PB000035"
     regulatory      3134..3333
                     /note="Geneious type: terminator"
                     /standard_name="ENO1 terminator"
     3'UTR           3134..3291
                     /standard_name="ENO1 3'UTR"
     primer_bind     3134..3155
                     /standard_name="PB000036"
     variation       3149
                     /standard_name="C to A substitution introduced by primer
                     (designed based on UTEX 25 sequence)"
     primer_bind     3258..3277
                     /standard_name="PB000524"
     primer_bind     complement(3316..3333)
                     /standard_name="PB000506"
     variation       3318..3319
                     /standard_name="CG to AA substitutions introduced by
                     primer (designed based on UTEX 25 sequence)"
     regulatory      3342..4028
                     /note="Geneious type: promoter"
                     /standard_name="RBCS1 promoter"
     gene            <3342..>3464
                     /product="Nucleoporin 88"
                     /standard_name="NUP88"
     CDS             <3342..3464
                     /codon_start=1
                     /product="Nucleoporin 88"
                     /standard_name="NUP88 CDS"
     primer_bind     3342..3363
                     /standard_name="SM000183"
     gene            join(complement(3632..3784),complement(<3349..3460))
                     /standard_name="possible lncRNA gene"
     primer_bind     3661..3681
                     /standard_name="PB000143"
     5'UTR           3947..>4028
                     /standard_name="RBCS1 5' UTR"
     CDS             4034..>4228
                     /product="Chloroplast ribosomal protein L35"
                     /translation="MTSLCGAFSGLHIGKQAFKAFVPAQHLSARRSAFLCASRPVTVR
                     APVTASATMAASQLTIECADG"
                     /standard_name="PRPL35 CDS"
     CDS             4034..4219
                     /standard_name="PRPL35 plastid transit peptide CDS
                     (TargetP-2.0 prediction)"
     primer_bind     4034..4051
                     /standard_name="CTP-PRPL35-Fdw"
     primer_bind     complement(4210..4228)
                     /standard_name="CTP-PRPL35-Rev"
     CDS             4229..4948
                     /product="monomeric superfolder Green Fluorescent Protein,
                     mutated 5 Met residues"
                     /translation="MVSKGEELFTGVVPILVELDGDVNGHKFSVRGEGEGDATNGKLT
                     LKFICTTGKLPVPWPTLVTTLTYGVQCFSRYPDHIKRHDFFKSALPEGYVQERTISFK
                     DDGTYKTRAEVKFEGDTLVNRIELKGIDFKEDGNILGHKLEYNFNSHNVYITADKQKN
                     GIKANFKIRHNVEDGSVQLADHYQQNTPIGDGPVLLPDNHYLSTQSKLSKDPNEKRDH
                     AVLLEFVTAAGITHGKDELYK*"
                     /standard_name="msfGFP[r5M] CDS"
     primer_bind     4229..4246
                     /standard_name="GFP-ctpPRPL35-Fdw"
     primer_bind     4698..4716
                     /standard_name="SM000724"
     primer_bind     complement(4772..4790)
                     /standard_name="SM000725"
     primer_bind     complement(4927..4948)
                     /standard_name="GFP-ctpPRPL35-Rev"
     regulatory      4954..5283
                     /note="Geneious type: terminator"
                     /standard_name="RBCS1 terminator"
     3'UTR           <4954..5134
                     /standard_name="RBCS1 3' UTR"
     primer_bind     5079..5098
                     /standard_name="SM000199"
     3'UTR           complement(5228..>5283)
                     /standard_name="UTEX250_A09.23645.1 3' UTR"
     primer_bind     complement(5260..5283)
                     /standard_name="SM000188"
     misc_feature    5290..6079
                     /standard_name="DAO1 3' flank"
     gene            join(<5290..5370,5517..5685,5819..>5943)
                     /product="D-aspartate oxidase"
                     /standard_name="DAO1"
     CDS             join(<5290..5370,5517..5685,5819..>5943)
                     /product="D-aspartate oxidase"
                     /codon_start=3
                     /standard_name="DAO1 CDS"
     primer_bind     complement(5444..5463)
                     /standard_name="SM000200"
     primer_bind     complement(6061..6079)
                     /standard_name="SM000042"
     primer_bind     6086..6106
                     /standard_name="SM000043"
     misc_feature    complement(6098..6115)
                     /note="Geneious type: primer_bind_reverse"
                     /standard_name="M13-R (-26)"
     misc_feature    complement(6112..6135)
                     /note="Geneious type: primer_bind_reverse"
                     /standard_name="M13-R (-46)"
     rep_origin      complement(6501..7089)
     CDS             complement(7260..8120)
                     /gene="bla"
                     /note="ampR (confers resistance to ampicillin)"
                     /codon_start=1
                     /product="beta-lactamase"
                     /standard_name="bla CDS"
ORIGIN      
        1 ctcgcgcgtt tcggtgatga cggtgaaaac ctctgacaca tgcagctccc ggagacggtc
       61 acagcttgtc tgtaagcgga tgccgggagc agacaagccc gtcagggcgc gtcagcgggt
      121 gttggcgggt gtcggggctg gcttaactat gcggcatcag agcagattgt actgagagtg
      181 caccatatgc ggtgtgaaat accgcacaga tgcgtaagga gaaaataccg catcaggcgc
      241 cattcgccat tcaggctgcg caactgttgg gaagggcgat cggtgcgggc ctcttcgcta
      301 ttacgccagc tggcgaaagg gggatgtgct gcaaggcgat taagttgggt aacgccaggg
      361 ttttcccagt cacgacgttg taaaacgacg gccagtgata tccaaggtcg ctaggacagg
      421 accagactcg agaatcagtt ttccgcagaa attgaagctt tacgttgagt gctcaagctc
      481 ttcggttgca aaattgtgct cgatggaagg cgggacaaaa tgcgcaatta catgcaggtg
      541 aaagttcaat acgacgatct gggagtgtga gtgggtccac aatgctcccg agtagcacat
      601 gcaattttta gctcttcacc tccccgtcaa ttctgttttc ttccgctttt tccaaatggg
      661 atgctgttgg cagtgagaac agcgttattg atgttcggtt tatggatctt attatctgac
      721 actgctgtgc gtgcactgct gtattgcagc cacctgcggc atttgcatgc agaattcgat
      781 caaacatttc tttctatcgg gccagtagag aatggtggac cattgcaagc ttggaatcta
      841 cagcgctcat cctggccaag caggtttctg tctcggcatc aggcatcgag cgcgggtcgc
      901 cgacaagggc ctccggaacc ggtcgagatc agggcgtaat caggcaaagc caaacaaccc
      961 aacagcttgt atttgttgat tggttctgta gtcgggaggt tgcccttagc tcgagccgcg
     1021 gacctcgcaa tggaccagag cacccggcga cgtgtcaggc acttgacgga actcctctca
     1081 cccgcatctc atcccctggg gttcgatgaa ccggtgagag ccgtcaagtg ttcatcccgg
     1141 cgaagctccc gagtctgcgt gctgggagct ggcgtggtgg ggctgaccac ggccctcaga
     1201 ctcctcgagc gattccacta gtctttcttg cgctatgaca cttccagcaa aaggtagggc
     1261 gggctgcgag acggcttccc ggcgctgcat gcaacaccga tgatgcttcg accccccgaa
     1321 gctccttcgg ggctgcatgg gcgctccgat gccgctccag ggcgagcgct gtttaaatag
     1381 ccaggccccc gattgcaaag acattatagc gagctaccaa agccatattc aaacacctag
     1441 atcactacca cttctacaca ggccactcga gcttgtgatc gcactccgct aagggggcgc
     1501 ctcttcctct tcgtttcagt cacaacccgc aaacatgctg ctgcaggcct tcctgttcct
     1561 gctggccggc ttcgccgcca agatcagcgc ctccatgacg aacgagacgt ccgaccgccc
     1621 cctggtgcac ttcaccccca acaagggctg gatgaacgac cccaacggcc tgtggtacga
     1681 cgagaaggac gccaagtggc acctgtactt ccagtacaac ccgaacgaca ccgtctgggg
     1741 gacgcccttg ttctggggcc acgccacgtc cgacgacctg accaactggg aggaccagcc
     1801 catcgccatc gccccgaagc gcaacgactc cggcgccttc tccggctcca tggtggtgga
     1861 ctacaacaac acctccggct tcttcaacga caccatcgac ccgcgccagc gctgcgtggc
     1921 catctggacc tacaacaccc cggagtccga ggagcagtac atctcctaca gcctggacgg
     1981 cggctacacc ttcaccgagt accagaagaa ccccgtgctg gccgccaact ccacccagtt
     2041 ccgcgacccg aaggtcttct ggtacgagcc ctcccagaag tggatcatga ccgcggccaa
     2101 gtcccaggac tacaagatcg agatctactc ctccgacgac ctgaagtcct ggaagctgga
     2161 gtccgcgttc gccaacgagg gcttcctcgg ctaccagtac gagtgccccg gcctgatcga
     2221 ggtccccacc gagcaggacc ccagcaagtc ctactgggtg atgttcatct ccatcaaccc
     2281 cggcgccccg gccggcggct ccttcaacca gtacttcgtc ggcagcttca acggcaccca
     2341 cttcgaggcc ttcgacaacc agtcccgcgt ggtggacttc ggcaaggact actacgccct
     2401 gcagaccttc ttcaacaccg acccgaccta cgggagcgcc ctgggcatcg cgtgggcctc
     2461 caactgggag tactccgcct tcgtgcccac caacccctgg cgctcctcca tgtccctcgt
     2521 gcgcaagttc tccctcaaca ccgagtacca ggccaacccg gagacggagc tgatcaacct
     2581 gaaggccgag ccgatcctga acatcagcaa cgccggcccc tggagccggt tcgccaccaa
     2641 caccacgttg acgaaggcca acagctacaa cgtcgacctg tccaacagca ccggcaccct
     2701 ggagttcgag ctggtgtacg ccgtcaacac cacccagacg atctccaagt ccgtgttcgc
     2761 ggacctctcc ctctggttca agggcctgga ggaccccgag gagtacctcc gcatgggctt
     2821 cgaggtgtcc gcgtcctcct tcttcctgga ccgcgggaac agcaaggtga agttcgtgaa
     2881 ggagaacccc tacttcacca accgcatgag cgtgaacaac cagcccttca agagcgagaa
     2941 cgacctgtcc tactacaagg tgtacggctt gctggaccag aacatcctgg agctgtactt
     3001 caacgacggc gacgtcgtgt ccaccaacac ctacttcatg accaccggga acgccctggg
     3061 ctccgtgaac atgacgacgg gggtggacaa cctgttctac atcgacaagt tccaggtgcg
     3121 cgaggtcaag tgattgattg gaactcacaa agcggcccac ggcttcgaac gtcccgtgtc
     3181 aattgcgcgg ggtgtgccag agtttctgcg ccaccgatgc tcaccctagg gggggatgcc
     3241 ctttgacatt catgtgtgcc tgcatgcacg tttgtatcag tctcaccaca ccttgaagat
     3301 ttttgggagg gggggggaag tcggaatgga aacgcggccg cctcatcggc cactaccagc
     3361 tgcggcggct gcgggagggg ctggcgcggc aggaggcggg cctctccggc atgctggccg
     3421 ggctgggggc gctggagcgg gcgctggcgc aggccggcgc ctgaggtggg gagtggaagg
     3481 gggatgggag gtgggggacc tcagacccac gcggctccgc accgagcctt cttggcccca
     3541 gtcggcggtg tgctgctggc tgtaagagtg tgcatgagca cggtcacagg caggagatct
     3601 aaagagggtg actgcacgcg aagtgcccca cctggtggag caggtgccct ggctccaggg
     3661 aaaacgtgat cattccgggt gagaagcacc tgctccggaa gggtggcgtt cccggatcca
     3721 gggccccgcc ggcccccgaa agactccggc tttgggaaga tgtggtgtca gcgacacgtt
     3781 tgggtggcca aagcgatggc tcgaccgccc aggatcgcag cacctcgttt cgggcggggt
     3841 ggctggaacc caccacgaaa ccgttcatgc actttccggg gtcggatgga gccgccccct
     3901 tatcaaacag catccgcatg ccccccgatg agccgacgcc accagtacat tagccgtgcg
     3961 cacccccccc ctcgccctta tcccggactc cccagccctt ttgcacctcc gccctccccc
     4021 ctcccacgga gctatgacgt cgttgtgcgg cgccttcagt ggcctgcaca ttggcaagca
     4081 ggcctttaag gctttcgtgc ccgcccagca cctctccgct cggcggagtg cgttcctgtg
     4141 tgcctcccgg cctgtgacag tgcgggcccc cgtcacggct tctgctacca tggccgcatc
     4201 ccagctcacg atagagtgcg cagatgggat ggtgtccaag ggcgaggagc tgttcaccgg
     4261 cgtggtgccc atcctggtgg agctggacgg cgacgtgaac ggccacaagt tctccgtgcg
     4321 cggcgagggc gagggcgacg ccaccaacgg caagctgacc ctgaagttca tctgcaccac
     4381 cggcaagctg cccgtgccct ggcccaccct ggtgaccacc ctgacctacg gcgtgcagtg
     4441 cttctcccgc taccccgacc acatcaagcg ccacgacttc ttcaagtccg ccctgcccga
     4501 gggctacgtg caggagcgca ccatctcctt caaggacgac ggcacgtaca agacccgcgc
     4561 cgaggtgaag ttcgagggcg acaccctggt gaaccgcatc gagctgaagg gcatcgactt
     4621 caaggaggac ggcaacatcc tgggccacaa gctggagtac aacttcaact cccacaacgt
     4681 gtacatcacc gccgacaagc agaagaacgg catcaaggcc aacttcaaga tccgccacaa
     4741 cgtggaggac ggctccgtgc agctggccga ccactaccag cagaacaccc ccatcggcga
     4801 cggccccgtg ctgctgcccg acaaccacta cctgtccacc cagtccaagc tgtccaagga
     4861 ccccaacgag aagcgcgacc acgccgtgct gctggagttc gtgaccgccg ccggcatcac
     4921 ccacggcaag gacgagctgt acaagtaaag ctcggaggct cgggccccat gccctctggg
     4981 gtccgccgct caatgagccg ccgccctggg gcaaccgctg ccggtctgga ccctgaattc
     5041 tttgggcatg cagccccatg gacttgtaag caccatccca cctggccttc agactgttat
     5101 tttgccgagt tgatgacgtt aataatcggg tgtgaatgtc cgggtcagtt acagcagggc
     5161 agtagtccag ggtaagtgca cacctgggcg tggctaggct ggtgactggg tgaggaggca
     5221 cagggctgtt cagcgaggtt acaggcacac cagtgggatg gagtagtccc aaccgtcaag
     5281 tgccttaagt ggatctggtg gccaaatggg gagctgccac atttcagcac tacatggatc
     5341 tgtatcgcac caagcacgct gccgacgcag gcgagcggtc atgggagaag ggacggtgag
     5401 aagcatttac ttgcgaggcg tacaagccgt cttctgctaa atttgctgag actgaatgcc
     5461 cagatccaca tgaagcactc catcttcctc ctgccccctt ccacccactc cctcaggtgt
     5521 catgctgact ggtgggtatg acctctcgtc ggtacccctc ccagaggaga agcctttctg
     5581 ggccgacatc ttgcttgcct tcagacggct ggaaagcagt gagctggccg ccttcgatcc
     5641 aagcggtaca tccgtcgatg gctacggatt caccacaatt gtgacgtgag gcggccaatt
     5701 atgggaaagg aagctccact tcaagcggca tgcccttgca agctgagggg gagtgcagac
     5761 ctcctcatgc cttgaatttg cagggaggcc agcgactctg cccctttcca ccgagcaggg
     5821 aggggcgact ttacctggtc tggttgatga agcagattga gcagctgggc ggcaggcacg
     5881 agcgccgtca tgtcagcagc ttggatgagc tggccgatta cgatgccgtg gtcaactgca
     5941 caggtgcgca cgtggtcggg ttgcatgagc cagcacgggg ggcgcagccc tcccctgctc
     6001 ccgggacagg cacgccgacg ccgttttgca tcatcagccg agagcctctg tgaggcaggc
     6061 ccacattcct caccccatcg atatcggcgt aatcatggtc atagcctgtt tcctgtgtga
     6121 aattgttatc cgctcacaat tccacacaac atacgagccg gaagcataaa gtgtaaagcc
     6181 tggggtgcct aatgagtgag ctaactcaca ttaattgcgt tgcgctcact gcccgctttc
     6241 cagtcgggaa acctgtcgtg ccagctgcat taatgaatcg gccaacgcgc ggggagaggc
     6301 ggtttgcgta ttgggcgctc ttccgcttcc tcgctcactg actcgctgcg ctcggtcgtt
     6361 cggctgcggc gagcggtatc agctcactca aaggcggtaa tacggttatc cacagaatca
     6421 ggggataacg caggaaagaa catgtgagca aaaggccagc aaaaggccag gaaccgtaaa
     6481 aaggccgcgt tgctggcgtt tttccatagg ctccgccccc ctgacgagca tcacaaaaat
     6541 cgacgctcaa gtcagaggtg gcgaaacccg acaggactat aaagatacca ggcgtttccc
     6601 cctggaagct ccctcgtgcg ctctcctgtt ccgaccctgc cgcttaccgg atacctgtcc
     6661 gcctttctcc cttcgggaag cgtggcgctt tctcatagct cacgctgtag gtatctcagt
     6721 tcggtgtagg tcgttcgctc caagctgggc tgtgtgcacg aaccccccgt tcagcccgac
     6781 cgctgcgcct tatccggtaa ctatcgtctt gagtccaacc cggtaagaca cgacttatcg
     6841 ccactggcag cagccactgg taacaggatt agcagagcga ggtatgtagg cggtgctaca
     6901 gagttcttga agtggtggcc taactacggc tacactagaa gaacagtatt tggtatctgc
     6961 gctctgctga agccagttac cttcggaaaa agagttggta gctcttgatc cggcaaacaa
     7021 accaccgctg gtagcggtgg tttttttgtt tgcaagcagc agattacgcg cagaaaaaaa
     7081 ggatctcaag aagatccttt gatcttttct acggggtctg acgctcagtg gaacgaaaac
     7141 tcacgttaag ggattttggt catgagatta tcaaaaagga tcttcaccta gatcctttta
     7201 aattaaaaat gaagttttaa atcaatctaa agtatatatg agtaaacttg gtctgacagt
     7261 taccaatgct taatcagtga ggcacctatc tcagcgatct gtctatttcg ttcatccata
     7321 gttgcctgac tccccgtcgt gtagataact acgatacggg agggcttacc atctggcccc
     7381 agtgctgcaa tgataccgcg agacccacgc tcaccggctc cagatttatc agcaataaac
     7441 cagccagccg gaagggccga gcgcagaagt ggtcctgcaa ctttatccgc ctccatccag
     7501 tctattaatt gttgccggga agctagagta agtagttcgc cagttaatag tttgcgcaac
     7561 gttgttgcca ttgctacagg catcgtggtg tcacgctcgt cgtttggtat ggcttcattc
     7621 agctccggtt cccaacgatc aaggcgagtt acatgatccc ccatgttgtg caaaaaagcg
     7681 gttagctcct tcggtcctcc gatcgttgtc agaagtaagt tggccgcagt gttatcactc
     7741 atggttatgg cagcactgca taattctctt actgtcatgc catccgtaag atgcttttct
     7801 gtgactggtg agtactcaac caagtcattc tgagaatagt gtatgcggcg accgagttgc
     7861 tcttgcccgg cgtcaatacg ggataatacc gcgccacata gcagaacttt aaaagtgctc
     7921 atcattggaa aacgttcttc ggggcgaaaa ctctcaagga tcttaccgct gttgagatcc
     7981 agttcgatgt aacccactcg tgcacccaac tgatcttcag catcttttac tttcaccagc
     8041 gtttctgggt gagcaaaaac aggaaggcaa aatgccgcaa aaaagggaat aagggcgaca
     8101 cggaaatgtt gaatactcat actcttcctt tttcaatatt attgaagcat ttatcagggt
     8161 tattgtctca tgagcggata catatttgaa tgtatttaga aaaataaaca aataggggtt
     8221 ccgcgcacat ttccccgaaa agtgccacct gacgtctaag aaaccattat tatcatgaca
     8281 ttaacctata aaaataggcg tatcacgagg ccctttcgt
//
LOCUS       pNYu0006                7106 bp    DNA     circular UNA 28-JUN-2025
DEFINITION  AMT1B-1 targeting vector, MEL1 selection, pNYu0006, complete
            sequence.
ACCESSION   urn.local...oe-jchzrcn
VERSION     urn.local...oe-jchzrcn
KEYWORDS    .
SOURCE      synthetic DNA construct
  ORGANISM  Auxenochlorella protothecoides x Auxenochlorella symbiontica.
FEATURES             Location/Qualifiers
     source          join(<4873..7106,1..>395)
                     /organism="Cloning vector pUC19"
                     /mol_type="other DNA"
     primer_bind     353..374
                     /standard_name="M13-F (-46)"
     primer_bind     359..375
                     /standard_name="M13-F (-40)"
     primer_bind     complement(373..395)
                     /standard_name="PB000015"
     primer_bind     379..395
                     /standard_name="M13-F (-20)"
     primer_bind     386..420
                     /note="AMTB-1 5' flank_fwd"
                     /note="gene-specific Tm: 68.1  Ta: 66.5"
                     /note="overlap: gacggccagtaagctt"
                     /note="gene-specific primer: GCACTCTGAAGCCCTGCTG"
                     /standard_name="SM000613"
     gene            <402..659
                     /standard_name="PDX2"
     misc_feature    402..1496
                     /standard_name="AMT1B-1 5' flank"
     CDS             <402..459
                     /product="Pyridoxal kinase"
                     /codon_start=2
                     /standard_name="PDX2 CDS"
     5'UTR           1288..>1496
                     /standard_name="AMT1B-1 5' UTR"
     misc_feature    1503..2064
                     /note="Geneious type: promoter"
                     /standard_name="UBQ1-1 promoter"
     3'UTR           <1503..1674
                     /standard_name="UTEX250_A11.34010"
     primer_bind     1503..1520
                     /standard_name="SM000913"
     5'UTR           join(1860..1922,2035..>2064)
                     /standard_name="UBQ1-1 5' UTR"
     primer_bind     complement(2047..2064)
                     /standard_name="ApUBQ1-P-R1"
     primer_bind     complement(2047..2064)
                     /standard_name="SM000914"
     CDS             2065..3480
                     /translation="MFAFYFLTACISLKGVFGVSPSYNGLGLTPQMGWDNWNTFACDV
                     SEQLLLDTADRISDLGLKDMGYKYIILDDCWSSGRDSDGFLVADEQKFPNGMGHVADH
                     LHNNSFLFGMYSSAGEYTCAGYPGSLGREEEDAQFFANNRVDYLKYDNCYNKGQFGTP
                     EISYHRYKAMSDALNKTGRPIFYSLCNWGQDLTFYWGSGIANSWRMSGDVTAEFTRPD
                     SRCPCDGDEYDCKYAGFHCSIMNILNKAAPMGQNAGVGGWNDLDNLEVGVGNLTDDEE
                     KAHFSMWAMVKSPLIIGANVNNLKASSYSIYSQASVIAINQDSNGIPATRVWRYYVSD
                     TDEYGQGEIQMWSGPLDNGDQVVALLNGGSVSRPMNTTLEEIFFDSNLGSKKLTSTWD
                     IYDLWANRVDNSTASAILGRNKTATGILYNATEQSYKDGLSKNDTRLFGQKIGSLSPN
                     AILNTTVPAHGIAFYRLRPSS*"
                     /product="alpha-galactosidase"
                     /standard_name="Saccharomyces carlbergensis MEL1"
     primer_bind     2065..2082
                     /standard_name="SM000906"
     misc_feature    complement(2396..2413)
                     /note="Geneious type: primer_bind_reverse"
                     /standard_name="PB000392"
     primer_bind     2601..2618
                     /standard_name="PB000389"
     misc_feature    complement(2923..2940)
                     /note="Geneious type: primer_bind_reverse"
                     /standard_name="PB000391"
     primer_bind     3116..3133
                     /standard_name="PB000390"
     misc_feature    complement(3463..3480)
                     /note="Geneious type: primer_bind_reverse"
                     /standard_name="PB000380"
     regulatory      3481..3730
                     /note="Geneious type: terminator"
                     /standard_name="PGK1B terminator"
     3'UTR           <3481..3629
                     /standard_name="PGK1 3' UTR"
     primer_bind     3481..3499
                     /standard_name="PB000381"
     primer_bind     complement(3713..3730)
                     /standard_name="SM000907"
     misc_feature    3737..4866
                     /standard_name="AMT1B-1 3' flank"
     3'UTR           <3737..4108
                     /standard_name="AMT1B-1 3' UTR"
     primer_bind     complement(4016..4035)
                     /standard_name="SM000786"
     gene            join(4344..4548,4668..>4813)
                     /standard_name="UTEX250_B03.05660.1"
     CDS             join(4420..4548,4668..>4813)
                     /standard_name="UTEX250_B03.05660.1 CDS"
     primer_bind     complement(4846..4866)
                     /standard_name="SM000782"
     primer_bind     4873..4892
                     /standard_name="PB000014"
     misc_feature    complement(4885..4901)
                     /note="Geneious type: primer_bind_reverse"
                     /standard_name="M13-R (-26)"
     misc_feature    complement(4898..4921)
                     /note="Geneious type: primer_bind_reverse"
                     /standard_name="M13-R (-46)"
     rep_origin      complement(5287..5875)
     CDS             complement(6046..6906)
                     /gene="bla"
                     /note="ampR (confers resistance to ampicillin)"
                     /codon_start=1
                     /product="beta-lactamase"
                     /standard_name="bla CDS"
ORIGIN      
        1 tcgcgcgttt cggtgatgac ggtgaaaacc tctgacacat gcagctcccg gagacggtca
       61 cagcttgtct gtaagcggat gccgggagca gacaagcccg tcagggcgcg tcagcgggtg
      121 ttggcgggtg tcggggctgg cttaactatg cggcatcaga gcagattgta ctgagagtgc
      181 accatatgcg gtgtgaaata ccgcacagat gcgtaaggag aaaataccgc atcaggcgcc
      241 attcgccatt caggctgcgc aactgttggg aagggcgatc ggtgcgggcc tcttcgctat
      301 tacgccagct ggcgaaaggg ggatgtgctg caaggcgatt aagttgggta acgccagggt
      361 tttcccagtc acgacgttgt aaaacgacgg ccagtaagct tgcactctga agccctgctg
      421 caccctcacg tgacctatcg tgccgaggca gtaccttgac gcagcaccga agcatgccag
      481 gcgatcaata tggcaggaca tcatgggtct ccagggctct aggcccttcc ccttcgctgc
      541 aagtaaacag ttgcaggtcg cataagtccc ctggcatgcc tctgctcatg cacttcaggt
      601 cagcaataat gataccgcat ggcttggtta tattcctttc ttaatactgt acgacatgca
      661 gctggaggtg gcaacatgag cgatgaactg cacgatggac aagccggccc tatggcggga
      721 gatgaagatt gggttcggac cacatccctc taccctcctg gtacggaagg gggcccaacg
      781 tcccttgata cggtcgattg atagctttga gataatgcta cttcatgaga acgagatcgc
      841 cagtggttgc cgtgccttct cccacggcgg gacccctgcg acactcttct gacctccgag
      901 cgatgagcga ctggacacta tgcgacagtg ccaaggaccc ttggtatagc agaccatgta
      961 tgcatggcat gacttcatgg aacagggccc tgtccgagtg tgacctctgg gcgatagggg
     1021 atacgacgaa gattagggtt ttcctgatgc gtgacttggt tctcgcgcca ctgtcaatgg
     1081 cagacatcgc accacgccgt ggagctattt atggtaactt tgagtccact cgagggctcc
     1141 atgctgcatt ctgcccttcg gtacctcggg acatttctca gagtctcgcg tttggctccc
     1201 ggagatcaac cacagaaaag gaaagatcga acacaagatc acggatcccg ggtgtcattt
     1261 gtgttgtcaa cctagggtct ctgcgccaac ctagggtaaa ggctgtcaca ccctggaagc
     1321 gctttatttc accccgggtt tcactgtcac atctcaacat tattcggtgt ccactcgggc
     1381 acccggagtc gccggttaca actcccagca gcatctaatc tcccaagccc tagacctaca
     1441 gcaccggccg cacaggacga gcgccgttgc cccagccctc cacaaactcg ggcaacctta
     1501 aggccgcacc actcttcatc ccccttgtta tgtatgaggc gggcagctgc ttgccgactg
     1561 tacagctgcc attgctgctc ctggggcgtc ctggccactt tccctggccc tgtttagggt
     1621 taacgaggtc gatcttcgac cccttggtgc cccttttgta cacgcacaca gcgccgcggc
     1681 acgagcacgg gcgtgtcagg gtgtgagtca ccagccggag atcccgctgt ccaaactagg
     1741 acaggtttga aaacgctgac gcggtcgatc tctgggaaga aacgaggaac attggtcgaa
     1801 cttctccgaa gccaggaagg caacgtcacc ataactccca ccacacagct gtgcaaggca
     1861 cagaaagatt catttccggg tacggaagca aggttgaagc atcctcggac acacggaaca
     1921 aggtgggtgg actctccggt gccgttgatc tctttggctg ataacagttt ggacctcggg
     1981 acgcgggcga gttcggcatg agcgactcat tataggtcct ttacgtcttt gcaggaagtt
     2041 acagtcgcgg aaggtagagc gacgatgttc gcgttctact tcctgacggc ctgcatctcc
     2101 ctgaagggcg tgttcggcgt ctccccctcc tacaacggcc tgggcctgac gccccagatg
     2161 ggctgggaca actggaacac gttcgcctgc gacgtctccg agcagctgct gctggacacg
     2221 gccgaccgca tctccgacct gggcctgaag gacatgggct acaagtacat catcctggac
     2281 gactgctggt cctccggccg cgactccgac ggcttcctgg tcgccgacga gcagaagttc
     2341 cccaacggca tgggccacgt cgccgaccac ctgcacaaca actccttcct gttcggcatg
     2401 tactcctccg cgggcgagta cacgtgcgcc ggctaccccg gctccctggg ccgcgaggag
     2461 gaggacgccc agttcttcgc gaacaaccgc gtggactacc tgaagtacga caactgctac
     2521 aacaagggcc agttcggcac gcccgagatc tcctaccacc gctacaaggc catgtccgac
     2581 gccctgaaca agacgggccg ccccatcttc tactccctgt gcaactgggg ccaggacctg
     2641 accttctact ggggctccgg catcgcgaac tcctggcgca tgtccggcga cgtcacggcg
     2701 gagttcacgc gccccgactc ccgctgcccc tgcgacggcg acgagtacga ctgcaagtac
     2761 gccggcttcc actgctccat catgaacatc ctgaacaagg ccgcccccat gggccagaac
     2821 gcgggcgtcg gcggctggaa cgacctggac aacctggagg tcggcgtcgg caacctgacg
     2881 gacgacgagg agaaggcgca cttctccatg tgggccatgg tgaagtcccc cctgatcatc
     2941 ggcgcgaacg tgaacaacct gaaggcctcc tcctactcca tctactccca ggcgtccgtc
     3001 atcgccatca accaggactc caacggcatc cccgccacgc gcgtctggcg ctactacgtg
     3061 tccgacacgg acgagtacgg ccagggcgag atccagatgt ggtccggccc cctggacaac
     3121 ggcgaccagg tcgtggcgct gctgaacggc ggctccgtgt cccgccccat gaacacgacc
     3181 ctggaggaga tcttcttcga ctccaacctg ggctccaaga agctgacctc cacctgggac
     3241 atctacgacc tgtgggcgaa ccgcgtcgac aactccacgg cgtccgccat cctgggccgc
     3301 aacaagaccg ccaccggcat cctgtacaac gccaccgagc agtcctacaa ggacggcctg
     3361 tccaagaacg acacccgcct gttcggccag aagatcggct ccctgtcccc caacgcgatc
     3421 ctgaacacga ccgtccccgc ccacggcatc gcgttctacc gcctgcgccc ctcctcctga
     3481 gctgttccta ggaacgtgga ggaggtgcaa ggagggtgat ctcaccctgg tgtgtctctt
     3541 catggagctc agatcttgaa aactgtgagg tgcttatccg atacctgctt cgtgcatggc
     3601 ttgtgcgata tgtacacgca tttgcagatt ggtgggagca gcagattggt gggagcagca
     3661 tagagcttta gaaggggctt aggagcggga atgtgaaact caggcggttg ggccagatga
     3721 gagcgcaaag gaattcgtga tgtgagtcac gacgcagtgc cgagagcttg gttgagccgc
     3781 tgggctaggg acgcgtgagc gcccaatgca tgtgcccagg ggtgggcgac tgtccgtgtg
     3841 ttcccctccc caaaccccct tcctgttctt attgtaccca tccgttgact ggtgtggcca
     3901 gttcctgcac ccaaaccgct gctccagcgc tcgcagccct acaacccact attactatta
     3961 atatttgacg atattatggg ccgatgtttg ccggggctgt atggagggtg ggaccgacca
     4021 tcgctgcttt cctcagctct ttatgaagtc gcggatgtat gtgcggtcag gcctgtgatg
     4081 ctcggatcat gtaacgtgga agtaagtcgg ttggtgcgct gaggtacatg gccgaggcca
     4141 ttaattggta aacctgtgca tgatcagcag aaagtggctg gatgatgtat cacaatgggg
     4201 gggaatcgtc ggggggctgt cgacccccgg catgtcagca gcgacgtggc gaggtgtcta
     4261 gaaatgtcga gcatgtacgg acacattcta gaacttcccg gccccagcga gtatatagga
     4321 gagcgcactc ggacattctt gtcaagccaa aaagcgatcg atattcccat tgccaagccc
     4381 cccaaccgag cattttcaag agcaatcgcg cacagcacca tgagcctgat cccattcgcc
     4441 ctggacccct tcttcgggga cgacttcttc caccccctgc gcagcagccg tgctctgact
     4501 acatctggac cccagctggc tcgcggcgtg gccatcgatg tctcggaggt gcgttcgtgt
     4561 gcgggttgat ggcctccagg ctcttcatgt catggtgtcc ggatgcggtt tcgtggagct
     4621 cttcgcaccg gatgttcggc taatggcact caccgctctg cgcacaggac aagagcaagt
     4681 tcttgatcaa ggccgacatc cctggagtga acaaggagga tatcaaggtc acaaccgagg
     4741 gcgataccct gtcactgagt gtagagaaga cagaggagaa gaaggaggag gaccctgaga
     4801 ccaagttcca caggtattgc cccctgccag ttcaagacgt tgggcctacg tatgccatgt
     4861 gcttgcaagc ttggcgtaat catggtcata gctgtttcct gtgtgaaatt gttatccgct
     4921 cacaattcca cacaacatac gagccggaag cataaagtgt aaagcctggg gtgcctaatg
     4981 agtgagctaa ctcacattaa ttgcgttgcg ctcactgccc gctttccagt cgggaaacct
     5041 gtcgtgccag ctgcattaat gaatcggcca acgcgcgggg agaggcggtt tgcgtattgg
     5101 gcgctcttcc gcttcctcgc tcactgactc gctgcgctcg gtcgttcggc tgcggcgagc
     5161 ggtatcagct cactcaaagg cggtaatacg gttatccaca gaatcagggg ataacgcagg
     5221 aaagaacatg tgagcaaaag gccagcaaaa ggccaggaac cgtaaaaagg ccgcgttgct
     5281 ggcgtttttc cataggctcc gcccccctga cgagcatcac aaaaatcgac gctcaagtca
     5341 gaggtggcga aacccgacag gactataaag ataccaggcg tttccccctg gaagctccct
     5401 cgtgcgctct cctgttccga ccctgccgct taccggatac ctgtccgcct ttctcccttc
     5461 gggaagcgtg gcgctttctc atagctcacg ctgtaggtat ctcagttcgg tgtaggtcgt
     5521 tcgctccaag ctgggctgtg tgcacgaacc ccccgttcag cccgaccgct gcgccttatc
     5581 cggtaactat cgtcttgagt ccaacccggt aagacacgac ttatcgccac tggcagcagc
     5641 cactggtaac aggattagca gagcgaggta tgtaggcggt gctacagagt tcttgaagtg
     5701 gtggcctaac tacggctaca ctagaagaac agtatttggt atctgcgctc tgctgaagcc
     5761 agttaccttc ggaaaaagag ttggtagctc ttgatccggc aaacaaacca ccgctggtag
     5821 cggtggtttt tttgtttgca agcagcagat tacgcgcaga aaaaaaggat ctcaagaaga
     5881 tcctttgatc ttttctacgg ggtctgacgc tcagtggaac gaaaactcac gttaagggat
     5941 tttggtcatg agattatcaa aaaggatctt cacctagatc cttttaaatt aaaaatgaag
     6001 ttttaaatca atctaaagta tatatgagta aacttggtct gacagttacc aatgcttaat
     6061 cagtgaggca cctatctcag cgatctgtct atttcgttca tccatagttg cctgactccc
     6121 cgtcgtgtag ataactacga tacgggaggg cttaccatct ggccccagtg ctgcaatgat
     6181 accgcgagac ccacgctcac cggctccaga tttatcagca ataaaccagc cagccggaag
     6241 ggccgagcgc agaagtggtc ctgcaacttt atccgcctcc atccagtcta ttaattgttg
     6301 ccgggaagct agagtaagta gttcgccagt taatagtttg cgcaacgttg ttgccattgc
     6361 tacaggcatc gtggtgtcac gctcgtcgtt tggtatggct tcattcagct ccggttccca
     6421 acgatcaagg cgagttacat gatcccccat gttgtgcaaa aaagcggtta gctccttcgg
     6481 tcctccgatc gttgtcagaa gtaagttggc cgcagtgtta tcactcatgg ttatggcagc
     6541 actgcataat tctcttactg tcatgccatc cgtaagatgc ttttctgtga ctggtgagta
     6601 ctcaaccaag tcattctgag aatagtgtat gcggcgaccg agttgctctt gcccggcgtc
     6661 aatacgggat aataccgcgc cacatagcag aactttaaaa gtgctcatca ttggaaaacg
     6721 ttcttcgggg cgaaaactct caaggatctt accgctgttg agatccagtt cgatgtaacc
     6781 cactcgtgca cccaactgat cttcagcatc ttttactttc accagcgttt ctgggtgagc
     6841 aaaaacagga aggcaaaatg ccgcaaaaaa gggaataagg gcgacacgga aatgttgaat
     6901 actcatactc ttcctttttc aatattattg aagcatttat cagggttatt gtctcatgag
     6961 cggatacata tttgaatgta tttagaaaaa taaacaaata ggggttccgc gcacatttcc
     7021 ccgaaaagtg ccacctgacg tctaagaaac cattattatc atgacattaa cctataaaaa
     7081 taggcgtatc acgaggccct ttcgtc
//
LOCUS       pNYu0008                6310 bp    DNA     circular UNA 28-JUN-2025
DEFINITION  THI4 targeting vector, ptxD selection, pNYu0008, complete sequence.
ACCESSION   urn.local...os-jchzrvu
VERSION     urn.local...os-jchzrvu
KEYWORDS    .
SOURCE      synthetic DNA construct
  ORGANISM  Auxenochlorella protothecoides x Auxenochlorella symbiontica.
FEATURES             Location/Qualifiers
     source          join(<4076..6310,1..>395)
                     /organism="Cloning vector pUC19"
                     /mol_type="other DNA"
     primer_bind     353..374
                     /standard_name="M13-F (-46)"
     primer_bind     359..375
                     /standard_name="M13-F (-40)"
     misc_feature    complement(373..395)
                     /note="Geneious type: primer_bind_reverse"
                     /standard_name="PB000015"
     primer_bind     379..395
                     /standard_name="M13-F (-20)"
     misc_feature    402..1154
                     /standard_name="THI4 5' flank"
     primer_bind     402..428
                     /standard_name="PB000160"
     gene            <431..649
                     /standard_name="UBC16"
     CDS             <431..583
                     /product="E2 Ubiquitin conjugating enzyme"
                     /standard_name="UBC16 CDS"
     gene            join(950..1016,1113..>1154)
                     /product="Hydroxyethylthiazole synthase"
                     /standard_name="THI4"
     CDS             1134..>1154
                     /product="Hydroxyethylthiazole kinase "
                     /standard_name="THI4 CDS"
     regulatory      1161..1982
                     /note="Geneious type: promoter"
                     /standard_name="PTB1-1 promoter"
     primer_bind     1161..1183
                     /standard_name="SM000921"
     5'UTR           join(1643..1714,1962..>1982)
                     /standard_name="PTB1-1 5' UTR"
     primer_bind     complement(1965..1982)
                     /standard_name="SM000922"
     CDS             1983..2993
                     /translation="MLPKLVITHRVHDEILQLLAPHCELMTNQTDSTLTREEILRRCR
                     DAQAMMAFMPDRVDADFLQACPELRVVGCALKGFDNFDVDACTARGVWLTFVPDLLTV
                     PTAELAIGLAVGLGRHLRAADAFVRSGEFQGWQPQFYGTGLDNATVGILGMGAIGLAM
                     ADRLQGWGATLQYHEAKALDTQTEQRLGLRQVACSELFASSDFILLALPLNADTQHLV
                     NAELLALVRPGALLVNPCRGSVVDEAAVLAALERGQLGGYAADVFEMEDWARADRPRL
                     IDPALLAHPNTLFTPHIGSAVRAVRLEIERCAAQNIIQVLAGARPINAANRLPKAEPA
                     AC*"
                     /product="phosphite oxidoreductase"
                     /standard_name="Pseudomonas stutzeri ptxD CDS"
     primer_bind     1983..2005
                     /standard_name="SM000925"
     primer_bind     complement(2976..2993)
                     /standard_name="SM000927"
     3'UTR           <2994..3082
                     /standard_name="HSP90A-1 3' UTR"
     regulatory      2994..3294
                     /note="Geneious type: terminator"
                     /standard_name="HSP90A-1 terminator"
     primer_bind     2994..3011
                     /standard_name="SM000928"
     5'UTR           3252..>3294
                     /standard_name="CGL108 5' UTR"
     primer_bind     complement(3277..3294)
                     /standard_name="SM000929"
     misc_feature    3301..4069
                     /standard_name="THI4 3' flank"
     gene            join(<3301..3332,3423..3501,3609..3686,3865..>3939)
                     /product="Hydroxyethylthiazole synthase"
                     /standard_name="THI4"
     CDS             join(<3301..3332,3423..3501,3609..3686,3865..>3939)
                     /product="Hydroxyethylthiazole synthase"
                     /standard_name="THI4"
     misc_feature    complement(3435..3454)
                     /note="Geneious type: primer_bind_reverse"
                     /standard_name="PB000146"
     primer_bind     3775..3794
                     /standard_name="PB000156"
     misc_feature    complement(4049..4069)
                     /note="Geneious type: primer_bind_reverse"
                     /standard_name="PB000163"
     primer_bind     4076..4095
                     /standard_name="PB000014"
     misc_feature    complement(4102..4125)
                     /note="Geneious type: primer_bind_reverse"
                     /standard_name="M13-R (-46)"
     misc_feature    complement(4103..4122)
                     /note="Geneious type: primer_bind_reverse"
                     /standard_name="M13-48REV"
     rep_origin      complement(4491..5079)
     CDS             complement(5250..6110)
                     /gene="bla"
                     /note="ampR (confers resistance to ampicillin)"
                     /codon_start=1
                     /product="beta-lactamase"
                     /standard_name="bla CDS"
ORIGIN      
        1 tcgcgcgttt cggtgatgac ggtgaaaacc tctgacacat gcagctcccg gagacggtca
       61 cagcttgtct gtaagcggat gccgggagca gacaagcccg tcagggcgcg tcagcgggtg
      121 ttggcgggtg tcggggctgg cttaactatg cggcatcaga gcagattgta ctgagagtgc
      181 accatatgcg gtgtgaaata ccgcacagat gcgtaaggag aaaataccgc atcaggcgcc
      241 attcgccatt caggctgcgc aactgttggg aagggcgatc ggtgcgggcc tcttcgctat
      301 tacgccagct ggcgaaaggg ggatgtgctg caaggcgatt aagttgggta acgccagggt
      361 tttcccagtc acgacgttgt aaaacgacgg ccagtaagct tagcatactc ctattctgac
      421 aatgtcacag tcggtctgcc aggcgatagt ggctttgctg tcagactcgg ccccggactc
      481 tcccctgaac tgcgacgccg ggaatctgtt gagaggaggc gatctgcgag ggttcgcctc
      541 catggcccgc atgtacacca tcgagtatgc catgaagcga tgatgtctgt gaaaatgatg
      601 ttcagaattc attatatact catgtttttg tgtaaatgct gtgtcgactt aagttaccga
      661 gctggctgac agagacaatc ttcaggtcaa atgttggcac caatgatcgc gacgatcgtt
      721 caggggttat caagtcagat ctgaacgaaa accagaaatc aaatttgcca aagcgcatgt
      781 ttgtatgtcg agaattatca tgcgggtgac tggctcgcta attctggcat ggaaggatgc
      841 cacatcgaat tgatccgggg agactaacac ttgtcagaat tgcaatgtgc catattccag
      901 atatcccagc cggcccttct ataaaccacc tgcgggctca gatacctacg aagaggctca
      961 gataactcaa ggacgtgcat tcgaattatc cctgccgcgc ggaaacatca gaccaggtgc
     1021 ggatgctgag cgtcgagttg ggtgcttgat agaccttcac cttgatctga ggttcccgtc
     1081 cccagagcac tcgaatctcc ggcatcttac aggcaaaccg caaacagtaa ataatggcga
     1141 gcaccatcac catgggtacc tcttgcggag aagttcgacc accgatcggg cacaagggtt
     1201 gttttcggag cacaacagca agccggtact gcatgaccct cgaaggtcaa gatgctcgct
     1261 tcgatcaggc tacgaattca ttacagagac ttttaagacc gccatgagca ggtcatctgc
     1321 tccctcgcat ggttcgaggt tccggcatcc cgccgatccg aagggcgcct gcaaggttgc
     1381 gtactgccca cgacctcgag gtcttgcccg ttggccgcga attcatctaa agcatacatg
     1441 gtgttcaagc ctccattgat cgcgataatc atggcattgc taagtaggca taaattctgc
     1501 gcgagatccg aggatgcgcg cagctggcag caaagccctg gtatattcgc aaagatgctt
     1561 tattcgcatg ctccgatgcc ccatggtggg ggccatgccg ccacccatct ttgaagttct
     1621 ctccacgtcc acagctcatg ttgtatactt ctctcatcta aaccaccggg cccttcctca
     1681 agtccgatat aaacttcccg gccttgcctg agaggtgagg ctggctgtgg gcgcaattgg
     1741 gggttgcacc gattggtgac tggcttgcgc agtttgcgta cccgacgtcc gtccatgttc
     1801 tggagcgcat gccctgttca ccatcgtgtc tagaacagga gaccgtgttt ccagccgaac
     1861 gcagcggcat accgcacatt cttggtcgct gccgctcaga gatattggtg cacacgtgat
     1921 cggcatgggc tcactctcct taaccccgct gctcactgca gggtggacag ccgcctcgca
     1981 ccatgctgcc caagctggtg atcacccacc gcgtgcacga cgagatcctg cagctgctgg
     2041 ccccccactg cgagctgatg accaaccaga ccgactccac cctgacccgc gaggagatcc
     2101 tgcgccgctg ccgcgacgcc caggccatga tggccttcat gcccgaccgc gtggacgccg
     2161 acttcctgca ggcctgcccc gagctgcgcg tggtgggctg cgccctgaag ggcttcgaca
     2221 acttcgacgt ggacgcctgc accgcccgcg gcgtgtggct gaccttcgtg cccgacctgc
     2281 tgaccgtgcc caccgccgag ctggcgatcg gcctggccgt gggcctgggc cgccacctgc
     2341 gcgccgcgga cgccttcgtg cgctccggcg agttccaggg ctggcagccc cagttctacg
     2401 gcaccggcct ggacaacgcc accgtgggca tcctgggcat gggcgccatc ggcctcgcca
     2461 tggccgaccg cctgcagggc tggggcgcca ccctgcagta ccacgaggcc aaggccctgg
     2521 acacccagac cgagcagcgc ctgggcctgc gccaggtggc ctgctccgag ctgttcgcct
     2581 cctccgactt catcctgctg gccctgcccc tgaacgccga cacccagcac ctggtgaacg
     2641 ccgagctgct cgccctggtg cgccccggcg ccctgctggt gaacccctgc cgcggctccg
     2701 tggtggacga ggccgccgtg ctggccgccc tggagcgcgg ccagctgggc ggctacgccg
     2761 ccgacgtgtt cgagatggag gactgggccc gcgccgaccg cccccgcctg atcgaccccg
     2821 ccctcctggc ccaccccaac accctgttca ccccccacat cggctccgcc gtgcgcgccg
     2881 tgcgcctgga gatcgagcgc tgcgccgccc agaacatcat ccaggtcctg gccggcgccc
     2941 gccccatcaa cgccgccaac cgcctgccca aggccgagcc cgccgcctgc tgagtcctgg
     3001 cgaccctgct cccctgaccc ctgttcccct gcgctgcttc tccccggtga catccgacct
     3061 gctgcaaaat tcccgttcct gcacaacact tgcctgaccg agggtcgggt cgcgaagtaa
     3121 aagccacaat caacacccca ggcacattaa gagtgcacag catgacgcag catagggttt
     3181 gtgtcggagg aagggggtcg agtcgcgttg gcgagggggt ggtcacgatg accacatctg
     3241 cgggataatt gaatcctcag gggaaaatac cagtctctgc ttccaggtgc tccggagctc
     3301 caacgctacg caactccctt cgatggcttc aagtacggag atgtgggcat ccaggattcg
     3361 catgtgctgc ttcagccctc ctcatgccac tagcactcat ttttcgactc ccggattgcc
     3421 aggttcaagg gcatcaagga gtcggagatc agccgcgcca tgacctcccg ctacttcgag
     3481 gacctaaacg tcaatgccga ggtgcttttg catatattta cagctaatta tgatgggtgt
     3541 ggtgcgcgat atgcttgcaa ggtctccggt gagctaatga tcggcacatc ccttccgcgc
     3601 atccgcaggt cgatgtcgtc attgttgggg ctgggtctgc gggcctctcg tgcgcctatg
     3661 agctgagcaa gcacccggat gtcaaggtat gggctgagca gggcacatcc tcagatgatg
     3721 ttgctgtaat tgcaattgaa acttgcggtt gttcccagca cagcctcaat caatcatgtg
     3781 tgctgcgttg gaaacgctat gataccccag ccttcaacat ggggcaggga tatcgtttac
     3841 acctgcttga accccccgca acaggtggcc atcatcgagc agggcgtcgc ccctgggggt
     3901 ggagcgtggc tggggggtca gctcttctcg gctatgtgtg tgagtctagg cacggggacg
     3961 ggtggactga agcaagggtt gggcgcaggg tgttgatatc catgtgttgg acattctcgt
     4021 tgggaaaaca agatgtgtgt atttagtgct atctcggtgg ctgcattcca agcttggcgt
     4081 aatcatggtc atagcctgtt tcctgtgtga aattgttatc cgctcacaat tccacacaac
     4141 atacgagccg gaagcataaa gtgtaaagcc tggggtgcct aatgagtgag ctaactcaca
     4201 ttaattgcgt tgcgctcact gcccgctttc cagtcgggaa acctgtcgtg ccagctgcat
     4261 taatgaatcg gccaacgcgc ggggagaggc ggtttgcgta ttgggcgctc ttccgcttcc
     4321 tcgctcactg actcgctgcg ctcggtcgtt cggctgcggc gagcggtatc agctcactca
     4381 aaggcggtaa tacggttatc cacagaatca ggggataacg caggaaagaa catgtgagca
     4441 aaaggccagc aaaaggccag gaaccgtaaa aaggccgcgt tgctggcgtt tttccatagg
     4501 ctccgccccc ctgacgagca tcacaaaaat cgacgctcaa gtcagaggtg gcgaaacccg
     4561 acaggactat aaagatacca ggcgtttccc cctggaagct ccctcgtgcg ctctcctgtt
     4621 ccgaccctgc cgcttaccgg atacctgtcc gcctttctcc cttcgggaag cgtggcgctt
     4681 tctcatagct cacgctgtag gtatctcagt tcggtgtagg tcgttcgctc caagctgggc
     4741 tgtgtgcacg aaccccccgt tcagcccgac cgctgcgcct tatccggtaa ctatcgtctt
     4801 gagtccaacc cggtaagaca cgacttatcg ccactggcag cagccactgg taacaggatt
     4861 agcagagcga ggtatgtagg cggtgctaca gagttcttga agtggtggcc taactacggc
     4921 tacactagaa gaacagtatt tggtatctgc gctctgctga agccagttac cttcggaaaa
     4981 agagttggta gctcttgatc cggcaaacaa accaccgctg gtagcggtgg tttttttgtt
     5041 tgcaagcagc agattacgcg cagaaaaaaa ggatctcaag aagatccttt gatcttttct
     5101 acggggtctg acgctcagtg gaacgaaaac tcacgttaag ggattttggt catgagatta
     5161 tcaaaaagga tcttcaccta gatcctttta aattaaaaat gaagttttaa atcaatctaa
     5221 agtatatatg agtaaacttg gtctgacagt taccaatgct taatcagtga ggcacctatc
     5281 tcagcgatct gtctatttcg ttcatccata gttgcctgac tccccgtcgt gtagataact
     5341 acgatacggg agggcttacc atctggcccc agtgctgcaa tgataccgcg agacccacgc
     5401 tcaccggctc cagatttatc agcaataaac cagccagccg gaagggccga gcgcagaagt
     5461 ggtcctgcaa ctttatccgc ctccatccag tctattaatt gttgccggga agctagagta
     5521 agtagttcgc cagttaatag tttgcgcaac gttgttgcca ttgctacagg catcgtggtg
     5581 tcacgctcgt cgtttggtat ggcttcattc agctccggtt cccaacgatc aaggcgagtt
     5641 acatgatccc ccatgttgtg caaaaaagcg gttagctcct tcggtcctcc gatcgttgtc
     5701 agaagtaagt tggccgcagt gttatcactc atggttatgg cagcactgca taattctctt
     5761 actgtcatgc catccgtaag atgcttttct gtgactggtg agtactcaac caagtcattc
     5821 tgagaatagt gtatgcggcg accgagttgc tcttgcccgg cgtcaatacg ggataatacc
     5881 gcgccacata gcagaacttt aaaagtgctc atcattggaa aacgttcttc ggggcgaaaa
     5941 ctctcaagga tcttaccgct gttgagatcc agttcgatgt aacccactcg tgcacccaac
     6001 tgatcttcag catcttttac tttcaccagc gtttctgggt gagcaaaaac aggaaggcaa
     6061 aatgccgcaa aaaagggaat aagggcgaca cggaaatgtt gaatactcat actcttcctt
     6121 tttcaatatt attgaagcat ttatcagggt tattgtctca tgagcggata catatttgaa
     6181 tgtatttaga aaaataaaca aataggggtt ccgcgcacat ttccccgaaa agtgccacct
     6241 gacgtctaag aaaccattat tatcatgaca ttaacctata aaaataggcg tatcacgagg
     6301 ccctttcgtc
//
